LOCUS       Exported 16536 bp ds-DNA circular SYN 12-MAY-2021
DEFINITION  Target a Cre-dependent GFP and a tTA2 expression cassette into the
            mouse TIGRE locus.
ACCESSION   .
VERSION     .
KEYWORDS    Ai140 (TIT2L-GFP-ICL-tTA2) targeting vector
SOURCE      synthetic DNA construct
  ORGANISM  synthetic DNA construct
REFERENCE   1 (bases 1 to 16536)
  AUTHORS   Daigle TL, Madisen L, Hage TA, Valley MT, Knoblich U, Larsen RS,
            Takeno MM, Huang L, Gu H, Larsen R, Mills M, Bosma-Moody A, Siverts
            LA, Walker M, Graybuck LT, Yao Z, Fong O, Nguyen TN, Garren E, Lenz
            GH, Chavarha M, Pendergraft J, Harrington J, Hirokawa KE, Harris JA,
            Nicovich PR, McGraw MJ, Ollerenshaw DR, Smith KA, Baker CA, Ting JT,
            Sunkin SM, Lecoq J, Lin MZ, Boyden ES, Murphy GJ, da Costa NM,
            Waters J, Li L, Tasic B, Zeng H
  TITLE     A Suite of Transgenic Driver and Reporter Mouse Lines with Enhanced
            Brain-Cell-Type Targeting and Functionality.
  JOURNAL   Cell. 2018 Jul 12;174(2):465-480.e22. doi:
            10.1016/j.cell.2018.06.035.
  PUBMED    30007418
REFERENCE   2 (bases 1 to 16536)
  AUTHORS   .
  TITLE     Direct Submission
  JOURNAL   Exported May 12, 2021 from SnapGene Server 1.1.58
            http://www.snapgene.com
FEATURES             Location/Qualifiers
     source          1..16536
                     /organism="synthetic DNA construct"
                     /mol_type="other DNA"
     primer_bind     complement(29..51)
                     /label=pGEX 3'
                     /note="pGEX vectors, reverse primer"
     primer_bind     151..170
                     /label=pRS-marker
                     /note="pRS vectors, use to sequence yeast selectable
                     marker"
     primer_bind     364..386
                     /label=M13/pUC Forward
                     /note="In lacZ gene"
     primer_bind     378..395
                     /label=M13 Forward
                     /note="In lacZ gene. Also called M13-F20 or M13 (-21)
                     Forward"
     primer_bind     379..395
                     /label=M13 fwd
                     /note="common sequencing primer, one of multiple similar
                     variants"
     polyA_signal    2959..3040
                     /label=SV40 poly(A) signal
                     /note="SV40 polyadenylation signal"
     primer_bind     2984..3003
                     /label=SV40pA-R
                     /note="SV40 polyA, reverse primer"
     protein_bind    3054..3324
                     /label=tetracycline response element
                     /bound_moiety="tetracycline repressor TetR"
                     /note="contains seven copies of the tetracycline operator
                     tetO"
     promoter        3357..3395
                     /label=minimal CMV promoter
                     /note="human cytomegalovirus (CMV) immediate early
                     promoter"
     primer_bind     3392..3416
                     /label=LNCX
                     /note="Human CMV promoter, forward primer"
     protein_bind    3529..3562
                     /label=loxP
                     /bound_moiety="Cre recombinase"
                     /note="Cre-mediated recombination occurs in the 8-bp core
                     sequence (GCATACAT)."
     polyA_signal    3640..3688
                     /note="synthetic polyadenylation signal"
     polyA_signal    3697..4173
                     /label=hGH poly(A) signal
                     /note="human growth hormone polyadenylation signal"
     polyA_signal    4185..4646
                     /label=PGK poly(A) signal
                     /note="mouse phosphoglycerate kinase 1 polyadenylation
                     signal"
     protein_bind    4673..4706
                     /label=loxP
                     /bound_moiety="Cre recombinase"
                     /note="Cre-mediated recombination occurs in the 8-bp core
                     sequence (GCATACAT)."
     regulatory      4720..4729
                     /regulatory_class="other"
                     /note="vertebrate consensus sequence for strong initiation
                     of translation (Kozak, 1987)"
     CDS             4726..5445
                     /codon_start=1
                     /product="the original enhanced GFP (Yang et al., 1996)"
                     /label=EGFP
                     /note="mammalian codon-optimized"
                     /translation="MVSKGEELFTGVVPILVELDGDVNGHKFSVSGEGEGDATYGKLTL
                     KFICTTGKLPVPWPTLVTTLTYGVQCFSRYPDHMKQHDFFKSAMPEGYVQERTIFFKDD
                     GNYKTRAEVKFEGDTLVNRIELKGIDFKEDGNILGHKLEYNYNSHNVYIMADKQKNGIK
                     VNFKIRHNIEDGSVQLADHYQQNTPIGDGPVLLPDNHYLSTQSALSKDPNEKRDHMVLL
                     EFVTAAGITLGMDELYK"
     CDS             4726..5442
                     /codon_start=1
                     /product="enhanced GFP"
                     /label=EGFP
                     /translation="MVSKGEELFTGVVPILVELDGDVNGHKFSVSGEGEGDATYGKLTL
                     KFICTTGKLPVPWPTLVTTLTYGVQCFSRYPDHMKQHDFFKSAMPEGYVQERTIFFKDD
                     GNYKTRAEVKFEGDTLVNRIELKGIDFKEDGNILGHKLEYNYNSHNVYIMADKQKNGIK
                     VNFKIRHNIEDGSVQLADHYQQNTPIGDGPVLLPDNHYLSTQSALSKDPNEKRDHMVLL
                     EFVTAAGITLGMDELYK"
     primer_bind     complement(4771..4792)
                     /label=EGFP-N
                     /note="EGFP, reverse primer"
     primer_bind     complement(5032..5051)
                     /label=EXFP-R
                     /note="For distinguishing EGFP variants, reverse primer"
     primer_bind     5379..5400
                     /label=EGFP-C
                     /note="EGFP, forward primer"
     misc_feature    5470..6058
                     /label=WPRE
                     /note="woodchuck hepatitis virus posttranscriptional
                     regulatory element"
     CDS             complement(5941..5952)
                     /codon_start=1
                     /product="Factor Xa recognition and cleavage site"
                     /label=Factor Xa site
                     /translation="IEGR"
     polyA_signal    6089..6296
                     /label=bGH poly(A) signal
                     /note="bovine growth hormone polyadenylation signal"
     enhancer        8826..9129
                     /label=CMV enhancer
                     /note="human cytomegalovirus immediate early enhancer"
     promoter        9131..9408
                     /label=chicken beta-actin promoter
     intron          9410..10427
                     /label=chimeric intron
                     /note="chimera between introns from chicken beta-actin and
                     rabbit beta-globin"
     primer_bind     10351..10373
                     /label=pCAGGS-5
                     /note="Chimeric intron in CAG promoter, forward primer"
     primer_bind     10435..10454
                     /label=pCAG-F
                     /note="Rabbit beta-globin intron, for pCAG plasmids,
                     forward primer"
     protein_bind    complement(10515..10548)
                     /label=lox2272
                     /bound_moiety="Cre recombinase"
                     /note="Cre-mediated recombination occurs in the 8-bp core
                     sequence (GGATACTT). lox2272 sites are compatible with each
                     other, but incompatible with loxP or loxN sites (Lee and
                     Saito, 1988)."
     polyA_signal    10586..10634
                     /note="synthetic polyadenylation signal"
     polyA_signal    10643..11119
                     /label=hGH poly(A) signal
                     /note="human growth hormone polyadenylation signal"
     primer_bind     complement(11154..11173)
                     /label=TK-pA-R
                     /note="Thymidine kinase polyA, reverse primer"
     polyA_signal    11198..11246
                     /label=HSV TK poly(A) signal
                     /note="herpes simplex virus thymidine kinase
                     polyadenylation signal (Cole and Stacy, 1985)"
     protein_bind    complement(11425..11458)
                     /label=lox2272
                     /bound_moiety="Cre recombinase"
                     /note="Cre-mediated recombination occurs in the 8-bp core
                     sequence (GGATACTT). lox2272 sites are compatible with each
                     other, but incompatible with loxP or loxN sites (Lee and
                     Saito, 1988)."
     CDS             11479..12225
                     /codon_start=1
                     /product="improved tetracycline-controlled transactivator"
                     /label=tTA-Advanced
                     /note="In the Tet-Off(R) system, tTA-Advanced binds to the
                     Tet-responsive element and stimulates transcription only in
                     the absence of tetracycline or doxycycline."
                     /translation="MSRLDKSKVINSALELLNEVGIEGLTTRKLAQKLGVEQPTLYWHV
                     KNKRALLDALAIEMLDRHHTHFCPLEGESWQDFLRNNAKSFRCALLSHRDGAKVHLGTR
                     PTEKQYETLENQLAFLCQQGFSLENALYALSAVGHFTLGCVLEDQEHQVAKEERETPTT
                     DSMPPLLRQAIELFDHQGAEPAFLFGLELIICGLEKQLKCESGGPADALDDFDLDMLPA
                     DALDDFDLDMLPADALDDFDLDMLPG"
     misc_feature    12268..12856
                     /label=WPRE
                     /note="woodchuck hepatitis virus posttranscriptional
                     regulatory element"
     CDS             complement(12739..12750)
                     /codon_start=1
                     /product="Factor Xa recognition and cleavage site"
                     /label=Factor Xa site
                     /translation="IEGR"
     polyA_signal    12887..13094
                     /label=bGH poly(A) signal
                     /note="bovine growth hormone polyadenylation signal"
     protein_bind    13108..13141
                     /label=attB
                     /bound_moiety="phage phi-C31 integrase"
                     /note="minimal attB site for the phi-C31 integrase (Groth
                     et al., 2000)"
     promoter        13168..13667
                     /label=PGK promoter
                     /note="mouse phosphoglycerate kinase 1 promoter"
     primer_bind     complement(13203..13226)
                     /label=MSCV-rev
                     /note="Murine stem cell virus, reverse primer"
     primer_bind     13600..13619
                     /label=mPGK-F
                     /note="Mouse PGK promoter, forward primer"
     primer_bind     complement(14315..14331)
                     /label=M13 rev
                     /note="common sequencing primer, one of multiple similar
                     variants"
     primer_bind     complement(14315..14331)
                     /label=M13 Reverse
                     /note="In lacZ gene. Also called M13-rev"
     primer_bind     complement(14328..14350)
                     /label=M13/pUC Reverse
                     /note="In lacZ gene"
     protein_bind    14339..14355
                     /label=lac operator
                     /bound_moiety="lac repressor encoded by lacI"
                     /note="The lac repressor binds to the lac operator to
                     inhibit transcription in E. coli. This inhibition can be
                     relieved by adding lactose or
                     isopropyl-beta-D-thiogalactopyranoside (IPTG)."
     promoter        complement(14363..14393)
                     /label=lac promoter
                     /note="promoter for the E. coli lac operon"
     protein_bind    14408..14429
                     /label=CAP binding site
                     /bound_moiety="E. coli catabolite activator protein"
                     /note="CAP binding activates transcription in the presence
                     of cAMP."
     primer_bind     complement(14546..14563)
                     /label=L4440
                     /note="L4440 vector, forward primer"
     rep_origin      complement(14717..15305)
                     /direction=LEFT
                     /label=ori
                     /note="high-copy-number ColE1/pMB1/pBR322/pUC origin of
                     replication"
     primer_bind     complement(14797..14816)
                     /label=pBR322ori-F
                     /note="pBR322 origin, forward primer"
     CDS             complement(15476..16336)
                     /codon_start=1
                     /gene="bla"
                     /product="beta-lactamase"
                     /label=AmpR
                     /note="confers resistance to ampicillin, carbenicillin, and
                     related antibiotics"
                     /translation="MSIQHFRVALIPFFAAFCLPVFAHPETLVKVKDAEDQLGARVGYI
                     ELDLNSGKILESFRPEERFPMMSTFKVLLCGAVLSRIDAGQEQLGRRIHYSQNDLVEYS
                     PVTEKHLTDGMTVRELCSAAITMSDNTAANLLLTTIGGPKELTAFLHNMGDHVTRLDRW
                     EPELNEAIPNDERDTTMPVAMATTLRKLLTGELLTLASRQQLIDWMEADKVAGPLLRSA
                     LPAGWFIADKSGAGERGSRGIIAALGPDGKPSRIVVIYTTGSQATMDERNRQIAEIGAS
                     LIKHW"
     primer_bind     16099..16118
                     /label=Amp-R
                     /note="Ampicillin resistance gene, reverse primer"
     promoter        complement(16337..16441)
                     /gene="bla"
                     /label=AmpR promoter
     primer_bind     16509..16527
                     /label=pBRforEco
                     /note="pBR322 vectors, upsteam of EcoRI site, forward
                     primer"
ORIGIN
        1 tcgcgcgttt cggtgatgac ggtgaaaacc tctgacacat gcagctcccg gagacggtca
       61 cagcttgtct gtaagcggat gccgggagca gacaagcccg tcagggcgcg tcagcgggtg
      121 ttggcgggtg tcggggctgg cttaactatg cggcatcaga gcagattgta ctgagagtgc
      181 accatatgcg gtgtgaaata ccgcacagat gcgtaaggag aaaataccgc atcaggcgcc
      241 attcgccatt caggctgcgc aactgttggg aagggcgatc ggtgcgggcc tcttcgctat
      301 tacgccagct ggcgaaaggg ggatgtgctg caaggcgatt aagttgggta acgccagggt
      361 tttcccagtc acgacgttgt aaaacgacgg ccagtgaatt cgagctcggt accgaagttc
      421 ctattcttca aatagtatag gaacttcttt cggccggcca atcgattgga tccgtttaat
      481 tcgagctcgc tagagcccca tcctcactga ctccgtcctg gagttggatg agagataatg
      541 gccttacgtt gtgccagggg agggtcgggc tggatttagc aagatttacc ttctccaaag
      601 agcggtgctg cagtggcaca gctgcccacg gaggtggggg ggtcaccgtc cctggaggtg
      661 atgaagaact gtggggatgt ggcactgagg gacatggcca gtgggcacgg tgggtgggtt
      721 ggggttggtc ttggggatct tggagggctt ttccagcctt catgatttga cgattgtatg
      781 aacatctaca tggcaattct ccagctgcct gtcccagtcc tactgaccca gctgtatctc
      841 tccaggcaag ctcttccacc ccttctgctt gcatccagac accatcaaac atgcaggctc
      901 agacacaggg accagcagtg tctgtggcct ttttgtgctc ctctccatgc tgggttttaa
      961 cttgctcttt gtccttctat cctatcttct tatccttaag gctgttctga acgctgtgac
     1021 ttggagagtg tcccagagcc ctcaacacct gcatgtccca cgtccatgct gtcctgcact
     1081 tccttatccc caagatctgc ctctccgtga tgcactgaat tggcaaacat gtgtcacccc
     1141 agaccaacaa tgtcacagca aactccccct tgataggaca agggggaatg gctttacact
     1201 gagacagggg aggtttgggt tggatatgag gaggcagttt ttcccccaga gggtggtgac
     1261 gcactgaaca ggttgcccaa ggaggctgtg gatgccccat ccctgcaggc attcaaggcc
     1321 aggctggatg tggctctggg cagcctgggc tgctggttga tgaccctgca catagcaggg
     1381 ggttggatct ggatgagcac tgtgctcctt tgcaacccag gccgttctat gattctgtca
     1441 ttctaaatct ctctttcagc ctaaagcttt ttccccgtat ccccccaggt gtctgcaggc
     1501 tcaaagagca gcgagaagcg ttcagaggaa agcgatcccg tgccaccttc cccgtgcccg
     1561 ggctgtcccc gcacgctgcc ggctcgggga tgcgggggga gcgccggacc ggagcggagc
     1621 cccgggcggc tcgctgctgc cccctagcgg gggagggacg taattacatc cctgggggct
     1681 ttgggggggg gctgtcccga gctcggtacc gccccatcct cactgactcc gtcctggagt
     1741 tggatgagag ataatggcct tacgttgtgc caggggaggg tcgggctgga tttagcaaga
     1801 tttaccttct ccaaagagcg gtgctgcagt ggcacagctg cccacggagg tgggggggtc
     1861 accgtccctg gaggtgatga agaactgtgg ggatgtggca ctgagggaca tggccagtgg
     1921 gcacggtggg tgggttgggg ttggtcttgg ggatcttgga gggcttttcc agccttcatg
     1981 atttgacgat tgtatgaaca tctacatggc aattctccag ctgcctgtcc cagtcctact
     2041 gacccagctg tatctctcca ggcaagctct tccacccctt ctgcttgcat ccagacacca
     2101 tcaaacatgc aggctcagac acagggacca gcagtgtctg tggccttttt gtgctcctct
     2161 ccatgctggg ttttaacttg ctctttgtcc ttctatccta tcttcttatc cttaaggctg
     2221 ttctgaacgc tgtgacttgg agagtgtccc agagccctca acacctgcat gtcccacgtc
     2281 catgctgtcc tgcacttcct tatccccaag atctgcctct ccgtgatgca ctgaattggc
     2341 aaacatgtgt caccccagac caacaatgtc acagcaaact cccccttgat aggacaaggg
     2401 ggaatggctt tacactgaga caggggaggt ttgggttgga tatgaggagg cagtttttcc
     2461 cccagagggt ggtgacgcac tgaacaggtt gcccaaggag gctgtggatg ccccatccct
     2521 gcaggcattc aaggccaggc tggatgtggc tctgggcagc ctgggctgct ggttgatgac
     2581 cctgcacata gcagggggtt ggatctggat gagcactgtg ctcctttgca acccaggccg
     2641 ttctatgatt ctgtcattct aaatctctct ttcagcctaa agctttttcc ccgtatcccc
     2701 ccaggtgtct gcaggctcaa agagcagcga gaagcgttca gaggaaagcg atcccgtgcc
     2761 accttccccg tgcccgggct gtccccgcac gctgccggct cggggatgcg gggggagcgc
     2821 cggaccggag cggagccccg ggcggctcgc tgctgccccc tagcggggga gggacgtaat
     2881 tacatccctg ggggctttgg gggggggctg tcccggtacc cggggatcca ccggtatcga
     2941 ttcggccggc cgacgtcggc agtgaaaaaa atgctttatt tgtgaaattt gtgatgctat
     3001 tgctttattt gtaaccatta taagctgcaa taaacaagtt tcgagtttac cactccctat
     3061 cagtgataga gaaaagtgaa agtcgagttt accactccct atcagtgata gagaaaagtg
     3121 aaagtcgagt ttaccactcc ctatcagtga tagagaaaag tgaaagtcga gtttaccact
     3181 ccctatcagt gatagagaaa agtgaaagtc gagtttacca ctccctatca gtgatagaga
     3241 aaagtgaaag tcgagtttac cactccctat cagtgataga gaaaagtgaa agtcgagttt
     3301 accactccct atcagtgata gagaaaagtg aaagtcgagc tcggtacccg ggtcgaggta
     3361 ggcgtgtacg gtgggaggcc tatataagca gagctcgttt agtgaaccgt cagatcgcct
     3421 ggagacgcca tccacgctgt tttgacctcc atagaagaca ccgggaccga tccagcctcc
     3481 gcggccccga attcgagctc ggtacccggg gatcaaattc aattaaatat aacttcgtat
     3541 agcatacatt atacgaagtt attcgcgagt gaataaatga aagcttgcag atcccctcag
     3601 caccatggct agcggcagcc tcggagtttg aatagataga ataaaatatc tttattttca
     3661 ttccatctgt gtgttggttt tttgtgtgag atctacgggt ggcatccctg tgacccctcc
     3721 ccagtgcctc tcctggccct ggaagttgcc actccagtgc ccaccagcct tgtcctaata
     3781 aaattaagtt gcatcatttt gtctgactag gtgtccttct ataatattat ggggtggagg
     3841 ggggtggtat ggagcaaggg gcaagttggg aagacaacct gtagggcctg cggggtctat
     3901 tgggaaccaa gctggagtgc agtggcacaa tcttggctca ctgcaatctc cgcctcctgg
     3961 gttcaagcga ttctcctgcc tcaggctccc gagttgttgg gattccaggc atgcatgacc
     4021 aggctcagct aatttttgtt tttttggtag agacggggtt tcaccatatt ggccaggctg
     4081 gtctccaact cctaatctca ggtgatctac ccaccttggc ctcccaaatt gctgggatta
     4141 caggcgtgaa ccactgctcc cttccctgtc cttctgcctc agcgctgtaa gtctgcagaa
     4201 attgatgatc tattaaacaa taaagatgtc cactaaaatg gaagtttttc ctgtcatact
     4261 ttgttaagaa gggtgagaac agagtaccta cattttgaat ggaaggattg gagctacggg
     4321 ggtgggggtg gggtgggatt agataaatgc ctgctcttta ctgaaggctc tttactattg
     4381 ctttatgata atgtttcata gttggatatc ataatttaaa caagcaaaac caaattaagg
     4441 gccagctcat tcctcccact catgatctat agatctatag atctctcgtg ggatcattgt
     4501 ttttctcttg attcccactt tgtggttcta agtactgtgg tttccaaatg tgtcagtttc
     4561 atagcctgaa gaacgagatc agcagcctct gttccacata cacttcattc tcagtattgt
     4621 tttgccaagt tctaattcca tcagaaagct tttaattaac tgaatagcta acataacttc
     4681 gtatagcata cattatacga agttatcacg cgtgctagcg ccaccatggt gagcaagggc
     4741 gaggagctgt tcaccggggt ggtgcccatc ctggtcgagc tggacggcga cgtaaacggc
     4801 cacaagttca gcgtgtccgg cgagggcgag ggcgatgcca cctacggcaa gctgaccctg
     4861 aagttcatct gcaccaccgg caagctgccc gtgccctggc ccaccctcgt gaccaccctg
     4921 acctacggcg tgcagtgctt cagccgctac cccgaccaca tgaagcagca cgacttcttc
     4981 aagtccgcca tgcccgaagg ctacgtccag gagcgcacca tcttcttcaa ggacgacggc
     5041 aactacaaga cccgcgccga ggtgaagttc gagggcgaca ccctggtgaa ccgcatcgag
     5101 ctgaagggca tcgacttcaa ggaggacggc aacatcctgg ggcacaagct ggagtacaac
     5161 tacaacagcc acaacgtcta tatcatggcc gacaagcaga agaacggcat caaggtgaac
     5221 ttcaagatcc gccacaacat cgaggacggc agcgtgcagc tcgccgacca ctaccagcag
     5281 aacaccccca tcggcgacgg ccccgtgctg ctgcccgaca accactacct gagcacccag
     5341 tccgccctga gcaaagaccc caacgagaag cgcgatcaca tggtcctgct ggagttcgtg
     5401 accgccgccg ggatcactct cggcatggac gagctgtaca agtaaacgcg ttacgtaaag
     5461 cttgtcgata atcaacctct ggattacaaa atttgtgaaa gattgactgg tattcttaac
     5521 tatgttgctc cttttacgct atgtggatac gctgctttaa tgcctttgta tcatgctatt
     5581 gcttcccgta tggctttcat tttctcctcc ttgtataaat cctggttgct gtctctttat
     5641 gaggagttgt ggcccgttgt caggcaacgt ggcgtggtgt gcactgtgtt tgctgacgca
     5701 acccccactg gttggggcat tgccaccacc tgtcagctcc tttccgggac tttcgctttc
     5761 cccctcccta ttgccacggc ggaactcatc gccgcctgcc ttgcccgctg ctggacaggg
     5821 gctcggctgt tgggcactga caattccgtg gtgttgtcgg ggaaatcatc gtcctttcct
     5881 tggctgctcg cctatgttgc cacctggatt ctgcgcggga cgtccttctg ctacgtccct
     5941 tcggccctca atccagcgga ccttccttcc cgcggcctgc tgccggctct gcggcctctt
     6001 ccgcgtcttc gccttcgccc tcagacgagt cggatctccc tttgggccgc ctccccgcat
     6061 cgacaccgag cgctgctcga ggcctcgact gtgccttcta gttgccagcc atctgttgtt
     6121 tgcccctccc ccgtgccttc cttgaccctg gaaggtgcca ctcccactgt cctttcctaa
     6181 taaaatgagg aaattgcatc gcattgtctg agtaggtgtc attctattct ggggggtggg
     6241 gtggggcagg acagcaaggg ggaggattgg gaagacaata gcaggcatgc tggggacacg
     6301 tgggatcctc tagtctagag ccccatcctc actgactccg tcctggagtt ggatgagaga
     6361 taatggcctt acgttgtgcc aggggagggt cgggctggat ttagcaagat ttaccttctc
     6421 caaagagcgg tgctgcagtg gcacagctgc ccacggaggt gggggggtca ccgtccctgg
     6481 aggtgatgaa gaactgtggg gatgtggcac tgagggacat ggccagtggg cacggtgggt
     6541 gggttggggt tggtcttggg gatcttggag ggcttttcca gccttcatga tttgacgatt
     6601 gtatgaacat ctacatggca attctccagc tgcctgtccc agtcctactg acccagctgt
     6661 atctctccag gcaagctctt ccaccccttc tgcttgcatc cagacaccat caaacatgca
     6721 ggctcagaca cagggaccag cagtgtctgt ggcctttttg tgctcctctc catgctgggt
     6781 tttaacttgc tctttgtcct tctatcctat cttcttatcc ttaaggctgt tctgaacgct
     6841 gtgacttgga gagtgtccca gagccctcaa cacctgcatg tcccacgtcc atgctgtcct
     6901 gcacttcctt atccccaaga tctgcctctc cgtgatgcac tgaattggca aacatgtgtc
     6961 accccagacc aacaatgtca cagcaaactc ccccttgata ggacaagggg gaatggcttt
     7021 acactgagac aggggaggtt tgggttggat atgaggaggc agtttttccc ccagagggtg
     7081 gtgacgcact gaacaggttg cccaaggagg ctgtggatgc cccatccctg caggcattca
     7141 aggccaggct ggatgtggct ctgggcagcc tgggctgctg gttgatgacc ctgcacatag
     7201 cagggggttg gatctggatg agcactgtgc tcctttgcaa cccaggccgt tctatgattc
     7261 tgtcattcta aatctctctt tcagcctaaa gctttttccc cgtatccccc caggtgtctg
     7321 caggctcaaa gagcagcgag aagcgttcag aggaaagcga tcccgtgcca ccttccccgt
     7381 gcccgggctg tccccgcacg ctgccggctc ggggatgcgg ggggagcgcc ggaccggagc
     7441 ggagccccgg gcggctcgct gctgccccct agcgggggag ggacgtaatt acatccctgg
     7501 gggctttggg ggggggctgt ccctctagag ccccatcctc actgactccg tcctggagtt
     7561 ggatgagaga taatggcctt acgttgtgcc aggggagggt cgggctggat ttagcaagat
     7621 ttaccttctc caaagagcgg tgctgcagtg gcacagctgc ccacggaggt gggggggtca
     7681 ccgtccctgg aggtgatgaa gaactgtggg gatgtggcac tgagggacat ggccagtggg
     7741 cacggtgggt gggttggggt tggtcttggg gatcttggag ggcttttcca gccttcatga
     7801 tttgacgatt gtatgaacat ctacatggca attctccagc tgcctgtccc agtcctactg
     7861 acccagctgt atctctccag gcaagctctt ccaccccttc tgcttgcatc cagacaccat
     7921 caaacatgca ggctcagaca cagggaccag cagtgtctgt ggcctttttg tgctcctctc
     7981 catgctgggt tttaacttgc tctttgtcct tctatcctat cttcttatcc ttaaggctgt
     8041 tctgaacgct gtgacttgga gagtgtccca gagccctcaa cacctgcatg tcccacgtcc
     8101 atgctgtcct gcacttcctt atccccaaga tctgcctctc cgtgatgcac tgaattggca
     8161 aacatgtgtc accccagacc aacaatgtca cagcaaactc ccccttgata ggacaagggg
     8221 gaatggcttt acactgagac aggggaggtt tgggttggat atgaggaggc agtttttccc
     8281 ccagagggtg gtgacgcact gaacaggttg cccaaggagg ctgtggatgc cccatccctg
     8341 caggcattca aggccaggct ggatgtggct ctgggcagcc tgggctgctg gttgatgacc
     8401 ctgcacatag cagggggttg gatctggatg agcactgtgc tcctttgcaa cccaggccgt
     8461 tctatgattc tgtcattcta aatctctctt tcagcctaaa gctttttccc cgtatccccc
     8521 caggtgtctg caggctcaaa gagcagcgag aagcgttcag aggaaagcga tcccgtgcca
     8581 ccttccccgt gcccgggctg tccccgcacg ctgccggctc ggggatgcgg ggggagcgcc
     8641 ggaccggagc ggagccccgg gcggctcgct gctgccccct agcgggggag ggacgtaatt
     8701 acatccctgg gggctttggg ggggggctgt ccctctagaa gtcgacggcg cgccctgcag
     8761 gaatctagtt attaatagta atcaattacg gggtcattag ttcatagccc atatatggag
     8821 ttccgcgtta cataacttac ggtaaatggc ccgcctggct gaccgcccaa cgacccccgc
     8881 ccattgacgt caataatgac gtatgttccc atagtaacgc caatagggac tttccattga
     8941 cgtcaatggg tggagtattt acggtaaact gcccacttgg cagtacatca agtgtatcat
     9001 atgccaagta cgccccctat tgacgtcaat gacggtaaat ggcccgcctg gcattatgcc
     9061 cagtacatga ccttatggga ctttcctact tggcagtaca tctacgtatt agtcatcgct
     9121 attaccatgg tcgaggtgag ccccacgttc tgcttcactc tccccatctc ccccccctcc
     9181 ccacccccaa ttttgtattt atttattttt taattatttt gtgcagcgat gggggcgggg
     9241 gggggggggg ggcgcgcgcc aggcggggcg gggcggggcg aggggcgggg cggggcgagg
     9301 cggagaggtg cggcggcagc caatcagagc ggcgcgctcc gaaagtttcc ttttatggcg
     9361 aggcggcggc ggcggcggcc ctataaaaag cgaagcgcgc ggcgggcggg gagtcgctgc
     9421 gacgctgcct tcgccccgtg ccccgctccg ccgccgcctc gcgccgcccg ccccggctct
     9481 gactgaccgc gttactccca caggtgagcg ggcgggacgg cccttctcct ccgggctgta
     9541 attagcgctt ggtttaatga cggcttgttt cttttctgtg gctgcgtgaa agccttgagg
     9601 ggctccggga gggccctttg tgcgggggga gcggctcggg gggtgcgtgc gtgtgtgtgt
     9661 gcgtggggag cgccgcgtgc ggctccgcgc tgcccggcgg ctgtgagcgc tgcgggcgcg
     9721 gcgcggggct ttgtgcgctc cgcagtgtgc gcgaggggag cgcggccggg ggcggtgccc
     9781 cgcggtgcgg ggggggctgc gaggggaaca aaggctgcgt gcggggtgtg tgcgtggggg
     9841 ggtgagcagg gggtgtgggc gcgtcggtcg ggctgcaacc ccccctgcac ccccctcccc
     9901 gagttgctga gcacggcccg gcttcgggtg cggggctccg tacggggcgt ggcgcggggc
     9961 tcgccgtgcc gggcgggggg tggcggcagg tgggggtgcc gggcggggcg gggccgcctc
    10021 gggccgggga gggctcgggg gaggggcgcg gcggcccccg gagcgccggc ggctgtcgag
    10081 gcgcggcgag ccgcagccat tgccttttat ggtaatcgtg cgagagggcg cagggacttc
    10141 ctttgtccca aatctgtgcg gagccgaaat ctgggaggcg ccgccgcacc ccctctagcg
    10201 ggcgcggggc gaagcggtgc ggcgccggca ggaaggaaat gggcggggag ggccttcgtg
    10261 cgtcgccgcg ccgccgtccc cttctccctc tccagcctcg gggctgtccg cggggggacg
    10321 gctgccttcg ggggggacgg ggcagggcgg ggttcggctt ctggcgtgtg accggcggct
    10381 ctagagcctc tgctaaccat gttcatgcct tcttcttttt cctacagctc ctgggcaacg
    10441 tgctggttat tgtgctgtct catcattttg gcaaagaatt gatttgatac cgcgggcccc
    10501 gcgtggacgg taccataact tcgtataaag tatcctatac gaagttatcc atggctagcg
    10561 gcagcctcgg agtttgaata gatagaataa aatatcttta ttttcattcc atctgtgtgt
    10621 tggttttttg tgtgagatct acgggtggca tccctgtgac ccctccccag tgcctctcct
    10681 ggccctggaa gttgccactc cagtgcccac cagccttgtc ctaataaaat taagttgcat
    10741 cattttgtct gactaggtgt ccttctataa tattatgggg tggagggggg tggtatggag
    10801 caaggggcaa gttgggaaga caacctgtag ggcctgcggg gtctattggg aaccaagctg
    10861 gagtgcagtg gcacaatctt ggctcactgc aatctccgcc tcctgggttc aagcgattct
    10921 cctgcctcag gctcccgagt tgttgggatt ccaggcatgc atgaccaggc tcagctaatt
    10981 tttgtttttt tggtagagac ggggtttcac catattggcc aggctggtct ccaactccta
    11041 atctcaggtg atctacccac cttggcctcc caaattgctg ggattacagg cgtgaaccac
    11101 tgctcccttc cctgtccttc tgcctcagct aattgagtag gggggaggct aactgaaaca
    11161 cggaaggaga caataccgga aggaacccgc gctatgacgg caataaaaag acagaataaa
    11221 acgcacgggt gttgggtcgt ttgttcataa acgcggggtt cggtcccagg gctggcactc
    11281 tgtcgatacc ccaccgagac cccattgggg ccaatacgcc cgcgtttctt ccttttcccc
    11341 accccacccc ccaagttcgg gtgaaggccc agggctcgca gccaacgtcg gggcggcagg
    11401 ccgtggaagt tcctattctc tagaataact tcgtataaag tatcctatac gaagttatac
    11461 gcgtccattt aattcaccat gtctagactg gacaagagca aagtcataaa ctctgctctg
    11521 gaattactca atgaagtcgg tatcgaaggc ctgacgacaa ggaaactcgc tcaaaagctg
    11581 ggagttgagc agcctaccct gtactggcac gtgaagaaca agcgggccct gctcgatgcc
    11641 ctggcaatcg agatgctgga caggcatcat acccacttct gccccctgga aggcgagtca
    11701 tggcaagact ttctgcggaa caacgccaag tcattccgct gtgctctcct ctcacatcgc
    11761 gacggggcta aagtgcatct cggcacccgc ccaacagaga aacagtacga aaccctggaa
    11821 aatcagctcg cgttcctgtg tcagcaaggc ttctccctgg agaacgcact gtacgctctg
    11881 tccgccgtgg gccactttac actgggctgc gtattggagg atcaggagca tcaagtagca
    11941 aaagaggaaa gagagacacc taccaccgat tctatgcccc cacttctgag acaagcaatt
    12001 gagctgttcg accatcaggg agccgaacct gccttccttt tcggcctgga actaatcata
    12061 tgtggcctgg agaaacagct aaagtgcgaa agcggcgggc cggccgacgc ccttgacgat
    12121 tttgacttag acatgctccc agccgatgcc cttgacgact ttgaccttga tatgctgcct
    12181 gctgacgctc ttgacgattt tgaccttgac atgctccccg ggtaactaag taaggatcaa
    12241 atggcgcgtt acgtaaagct tgtcgataat caacctctgg attacaaaat ttgtgaaaga
    12301 ttgactggta ttcttaacta tgttgctcct tttacgctat gtggatacgc tgctttaatg
    12361 cctttgtatc atgctattgc ttcccgtatg gctttcattt tctcctcctt gtataaatcc
    12421 tggttgctgt ctctttatga ggagttgtgg cccgttgtca ggcaacgtgg cgtggtgtgc
    12481 actgtgtttg ctgacgcaac ccccactggt tggggcattg ccaccacctg tcagctcctt
    12541 tccgggactt tcgctttccc cctccctatt gccacggcgg aactcatcgc cgcctgcctt
    12601 gcccgctgct ggacaggggc tcggctgttg ggcactgaca attccgtggt gttgtcgggg
    12661 aaatcatcgt cctttccttg gctgctcgcc tatgttgcca cctggattct gcgcgggacg
    12721 tccttctgct acgtcccttc ggccctcaat ccagcggacc ttccttcccg cggcctgctg
    12781 ccggctctgc ggcctcttcc gcgtcttcgc cttcgccctc agacgagtcg gatctccctt
    12841 tgggccgcct ccccgcatcg acaccgagcg ctgctcgagg cctcgactgt gccttctagt
    12901 tgccagccat ctgttgtttg cccctccccc gtgccttcct tgaccctgga aggtgccact
    12961 cccactgtcc tttcctaata aaatgaggaa attgcatcgc attgtctgag taggtgtcat
    13021 tctattctgg ggggtggggt ggggcaggac agcaaggggg aggattggga agacaatagc
    13081 aggcatgctg gggacacgtg ggatccggtg ccagggcgtg cccttgggct ccccgggcgc
    13141 gtttgggcgg ccgcatcgaa ttctaccggg taggggaggc gcttttccca aggcagtctg
    13201 gagcatgcgc tttagcagcc ccgctgggca cttggcgcta cacaagtggc ctctggcctc
    13261 gcacacattc cacatccacc ggtaggcgcc aaccggctcc gttctttggt ggccccttcg
    13321 cgccaccttc tactcctccc ctagtcagga agttcccccc cgccccgcag ctcgcgtcgt
    13381 gcaggacgtg acaaatggaa gtagcacgtc tcactagtct cgtgcagatg gacagcaccg
    13441 ctgagcaatg gaagcgggta ggcctttggg gcagcggcca atagcagctt tgctccttcg
    13501 ctttctgggc tcagaggctg ggaaggggtg ggtccggggg cgggctcagg ggcgggctca
    13561 ggggcggggc gggcgcccga aggtcctccg gaggcccggc attctgcacg cttcaaaagc
    13621 gcacgtctgc cgcgctgttc tcctcttcct catctccggg cctttcgacc tgcaatcgcc
    13681 gctagccgcc accatgaaaa agcctgaact caccgcgacg tctgtcgaga agtttctgat
    13741 cgaaaagttc gacagcgtct ccgacctgat gcagctctcg gagggcgaag aatctcgtgc
    13801 tttcagcttc gatgtaggag ggcgtggata tgtcctgcgg gtaaatagct gcgccgatgg
    13861 tttctacaaa gatcgttatg tttatcggca ctttgcatcg gccgcgctcc cgattccgga
    13921 agtgcttgac attggggaat tcagcgagag cctgacctat tgcatctccc gccgtgcaca
    13981 gggtgtcacg ttgcaagacc tgcctgaaac cgaactgccc gctgttctgc agccggtcgc
    14041 ggaggccatg gatgcgatcg ctgcggccga tcttagccag acgagcgggt tcggcccatt
    14101 cggaccgcaa ggaatcggtc aatacactac atggcgtgat ttcatatgcg cgattgctga
    14161 tccccatgtg tatcactggc aaactgtgat ggacgacacc gtcagtgtaa gtgctagccc
    14221 ctaggcctga atcgaagttc ctattcttca aaaggtatag gaacttcgag ctcgtcgact
    14281 gcagaggcct gcatgcaagc ttggcgtaat catggtcata gctgtttcct gtgtgaaatt
    14341 gttatccgct cacaattcca cacaacatac gagccggaag cataaagtgt aaagcctggg
    14401 gtgcctaatg agtgagctaa ctcacattaa ttgcgttgcg ctcactgccc gctttccagt
    14461 cgggaaacct gtcgtgccag ctgcattaat gaatcggcca acgcgcgggg agaggcggtt
    14521 tgcgtattgg gcgctcttcc gcttcctcgc tcactgactc gctgcgctcg gtcgttcggc
    14581 tgcggcgagc ggtatcagct cactcaaagg cggtaatacg gttatccaca gaatcagggg
    14641 ataacgcagg aaagaacatg tgagcaaaag gccagcaaaa ggccaggaac cgtaaaaagg
    14701 ccgcgttgct ggcgtttttc cataggctcc gcccccctga cgagcatcac aaaaatcgac
    14761 gctcaagtca gaggtggcga aacccgacag gactataaag ataccaggcg tttccccctg
    14821 gaagctccct cgtgcgctct cctgttccga ccctgccgct taccggatac ctgtccgcct
    14881 ttctcccttc gggaagcgtg gcgctttctc atagctcacg ctgtaggtat ctcagttcgg
    14941 tgtaggtcgt tcgctccaag ctgggctgtg tgcacgaacc ccccgttcag cccgaccgct
    15001 gcgccttatc cggtaactat cgtcttgagt ccaacccggt aagacacgac ttatcgccac
    15061 tggcagcagc cactggtaac aggattagca gagcgaggta tgtaggcggt gctacagagt
    15121 tcttgaagtg gtggcctaac tacggctaca ctagaagaac agtatttggt atctgcgctc
    15181 tgctgaagcc agttaccttc ggaaaaagag ttggtagctc ttgatccggc aaacaaacca
    15241 ccgctggtag cggtggtttt tttgtttgca agcagcagat tacgcgcaga aaaaaaggat
    15301 ctcaagaaga tcctttgatc ttttctacgg ggtctgacgc tcagtggaac gaaaactcac
    15361 gttaagggat tttggtcatg agattatcaa aaaggatctt cacctagatc cttttaaatt
    15421 aaaaatgaag ttttaaatca atctaaagta tatatgagta aacttggtct gacagttacc
    15481 aatgcttaat cagtgaggca cctatctcag cgatctgtct atttcgttca tccatagttg
    15541 cctgactccc cgtcgtgtag ataactacga tacgggaggg cttaccatct ggccccagtg
    15601 ctgcaatgat accgcgagac ccacgctcac cggctccaga tttatcagca ataaaccagc
    15661 cagccggaag ggccgagcgc agaagtggtc ctgcaacttt atccgcctcc atccagtcta
    15721 ttaattgttg ccgggaagct agagtaagta gttcgccagt taatagtttg cgcaacgttg
    15781 ttgccattgc tacaggcatc gtggtgtcac gctcgtcgtt tggtatggct tcattcagct
    15841 ccggttccca acgatcaagg cgagttacat gatcccccat gttgtgcaaa aaagcggtta
    15901 gctccttcgg tcctccgatc gttgtcagaa gtaagttggc cgcagtgtta tcactcatgg
    15961 ttatggcagc actgcataat tctcttactg tcatgccatc cgtaagatgc ttttctgtga
    16021 ctggtgagta ctcaaccaag tcattctgag aatagtgtat gcggcgaccg agttgctctt
    16081 gcccggcgtc aatacgggat aataccgcgc cacatagcag aactttaaaa gtgctcatca
    16141 ttggaaaacg ttcttcgggg cgaaaactct caaggatctt accgctgttg agatccagtt
    16201 cgatgtaacc cactcgtgca cccaactgat cttcagcatc ttttactttc accagcgttt
    16261 ctgggtgagc aaaaacagga aggcaaaatg ccgcaaaaaa gggaataagg gcgacacgga
    16321 aatgttgaat actcatactc ttcctttttc aatattattg aagcatttat cagggttatt
    16381 gtctcatgag cggatacata tttgaatgta tttagaaaaa taaacaaata ggggttccgc
    16441 gcacatttcc ccgaaaagtg ccacctgacg tctaagaaac cattattatc atgacattaa
    16501 cctataaaaa taggcgtatc acgaggccct ttcgtc
//
