>Addgene plasmid #114427 | Ai140 (TIT2L-GFP-ICL-tTA2) targeting vector | addgene full sequence | sequence record 429651 | Addgene Partial NGS Result
CCCTTTCGTCTCGCGCGTTTCGGTGATGACGGTGAAAACCTCTGACACATGCAGCTCCCGGAGACGGTCA
CAGCTTGTCTGTAAGCGGATGCCGGGAGCAGACAAGCCCGTCAGGGCGCGTCAGCGGGTGTTGGCGGGTG
TCGGGGCTGGCTTAACTATGCGGCATCAGAGCAGATTGTACTGAGAGTGCACCATATGCGGTGTGAAATA
CCGCACAGATGCGTAAGGAGAAAATACCGCATCAGGCGCCATTCGCCATTCAGGCTGCGCAACTGTTGGG
AAGGGCGATCGGTGCGGGCCTCTTCGCTATTACGCCAGCTGGCGAAAGGGGGATGTGCTGCAAGGCGATT
AAGTTGGGTAACGCCAGGGTTTTCCCAGTCACGACGTTGTAAAACGACGGCCAGTGAATTCGAGCTCGGT
ACCGAAGTTCCTATTCTTCAAATAGTATAGGAACTTCTTTCGGCCGGCCAATCGATTGGATCCGTTTAAT
TCGAGCTCGCTAGAGCCCCATCCTCACTGACTCCGTCCTGGAGTTGGATGAGAGATAATGGCCTTACGTT
GTGCCAGGGGAGGGTCGGGCTGGATTTAGCAAGATTTACCTTCTCCAAAGAGCGGTGCTGCAGTGGCACA
GCTGCCCACGGAGGTGGGGGGGTCACCGTCCCTGGAGGTGATGAAGAACTGTGGGGATGTGGCACTGAGG
GACATGGCCAGTGGGCACGGTGGGTGGGTTGGGGTTGGTCTTGGGGATCTTGGAGGGCTTTTCCAGCCTT
CATGATTTGACGATTGTATGAACATCTACATGGCAATTCTCCAGCTGCCTGTCCCAGTCCTACTGACCCA
GCTGTATCTCTCCAGGCAAGCTCTTCCACCCCTTCTGCTTGCATCCAGACACCATCAAACATGCAGGCTC
AGACACAGGGACCAGCAGTGTCTGTGGCCTTTTTGTGCTCCTCTCCATGCTGGGTTTTAACTTGCTCTTT
GTCCTTCTATCCTATCTTCTTATCCTTAAGGCTGTTCTGAACGCTGTGACTTGGAGAGTGTCCCAGAGCC
CTCAACACCTGCATGTCCCACGTCCATGCTGTCCTGCACTTCCTTATCCCCAAGATCTGCCTCTCCGTGA
TGCACTGAATTGGCAAACATGTGTCACCCCAGACCAACAATGTCACAGCAAACTCCCCCTTGATAGGACA
AGGGGGAATGGCTTTACACTGAGACAGGGGAGGTTTGGGTTGGATATGAGGAGGCAGTTTTTCCCCCAGA
GGGTGGTGACGCACTGAACAGGTTGCCCAAGGAGGCTGTGGATGCCCCATCCCTGCAGGCATTCAAGGCC
AGGCTGGATGTGGCTCTGGGCAGCCTGGGCTGCTGGTTGATGACCCTGCACATAGCAGGGGGTTGGATCT
GGATGAGCACTGTGCTCCTTTGCAACCCAGGCCGTTCTATGATTCTGTCATTCTAAATCTCTCTTTCAGC
CTAAAGCTTTTTCCCCGTATCCCCCCAGGTGTCTGCAGGCTCAAAGAGCAGCGAGAAGCGTTCAGAGGAA
AGCGATCCCGTGCCACCTTCCCCGTGCCCGGGCTGTCCCCGCACGCTGCCGGCTCGGGGATGCGGGGGGA
GCGCCGGACCGGAGCGGAGCCCCGGGCGGCTCGCTGCTGCCCCCTAGCGGGGGAGGGACGTAATTACATC
CCTGGGGGCTTTGGGGGGGGGCTGTCCCTCTAGCGAGCTCGGTACCCAGAGCCCCATCCTCACTGACTCC
GTCCTGGAGTTGGATGAGAGATAATGGCCTTACGTTGTGCCAGGGGAGGGTCGGGCTGGATTTAGCAAGA
TTTACCTTCTCCAAAGAGCGGTGCTGCAGTGGCACAGCTGCCCACGGAGGTGGGGGGGTCACCGTCCCTG
GAGGTGATGAAGAACTGTGGGGATGTGGCACTGAGGGACATGGCCAGTGGGCACGGTGGGTGGGTTGGGG
TTGGTCTTGGGGATCTTGGAGGGCTTTTCCAGCCTTCATGATTTGACGATTGTATGAACATCTACATGGC
AATTCTCCAGCTGCCTGTCCCAGTCCTACTGACCCAGCTGTATCTCTCCAGGCAAGCTCTTCCACCCCTT
CTGCTTGCATCCAGACACCATCAAACATGCAGGCTCAGACACAGGGACCAGCAGTGTCTGTGGCCTTTTT
GTGCTCCTCTCCATGCTGGGTTTTAACTTGCTCTTTGTCCTTCTATCCTATCTTCTTATCCTTAAGGCTG
TTCTGAACGCTGTGACTTGGAGAGTGTCCCAGAGCCCTCAACACCTGCATGTCCCACGTCCATGCTGTCC
TGCACTTCCTTATCCCCAAGATCTGCCTCTCCGTGATGCACTGAATTGGCAAACATGTGTCACCCCAGAC
CAACAATGTCACAGCAAACTCCCCCTTGATAGGACAAGGGGGAATGGCTTTACACTGAGACAGGGGAGGT
TTGGGTTGGATATGAGGAGGCAGTTTTTCCCCCAGAGGGTGGTGACGCACTGAACAGGTTGCCCAAGGAG
GCTGTGGATGCCCCATCCCTGCAGGCATTCAAGGCCAGGCTGGATGTGGCTCTGGGCAGCCTGGGCTGCT
GGTTGATGACCCTGCACATAGCAGAGGGTTGGATCTGGATGAGCACTGTGCTCCTTTGCAACCCAGGCCG
TTCTATGATTCTGTCATTCTAAATCTCTCTTTCAGCCTAAAGCTTTTTCCCCGTATCCCCCCAGGTGTCT
GCAGGCTCAAAGAGCAGCGAGAAGCGTTCAGAGGAAAGCGATCCCGTGCCACCTTCCCCGTGCCCGGGCT
GTCCCCGCACGCTGCCGGCTCGGGGATGCGGGGGGAGCGCCGGACCGGAGCGGAGCCCCGGGCGGCTCGC
TGCTGCCCCCTAGCGGGGGAGGGACGTAATTACATCCCTGGGGGCTTTGGGGGGGGGCTGTCCCTCTAGG
GGTACCCGGGGATCCACCGGTATCGATTCGGCCGGCCGACGTCGGCAGTGAAAAAAATGCTTTATTTGTG
AAATTTGTGATGCTATTGCTTTATTTGTAACCATTATAAGCTGCAATAAACAAGTTTCGAGTTTACCACT
CCCTATCAGTGATAGAGAAAAGTGAAAGTCGAGTTTACCACTCCCTATCAGTGATAGAGAAAAGTGAAAG
TCGAGTTTACCACTCCCTATCAGTGATAGAGAAAAGTGAAAGTCGAGTTTACCACTCCCTATCAGTGATA
GAGAAAAGTGAAAGTCGAGTTTACCACTCCCTATCAGTGATAGAGAAAAGTGAAAGTCGAGTTTACCACT
CCCTATCAGTGATAGAGAAAAGTGAAAGTCGAGTTTACCACTCCCTATCAGTGATAGAGAAAAGTGAAAG
TCGAGCTCGGTACCCGGGTCGAGGTAGGCGTGTACGGTGGGAGGCCTATATAAGCAGAGCTCGTTTAGTG
AACCGTCAGATCGCCTGGAGACGCCATCCACGCTGTTTTGACCTCCATAGAAGACACCGGGACCGATCCA
GCCTCCGCGGCCCCGAATTCGAGCTCGGTACCCGGGGATCAAATTCAATTAAATATAACTTCGTATAGCA
TACATTATACGAAGTTATTCGCGATGAATAAATGAAAGCTTGCAGATCCCCTCAGCACCATGGCTAGCGG
CAGCCTCGGAGTTTGAATAGATAGAATAAAATATCTTTATTTTCATTCCATCTGTGTGTTGGTTTTTTGT
GTGAGATCTACGGGTGGCATCCCTGTGACCCCTCCCCAGTGCCTCTCCTGGCCCTGGAAGTTGCCACTCC
AGTGCCCACCAGCCTTGTCCTAATAAAATTAAGTTGCATCATTTTGTCTGACTAGGTGTCCTTCTATAAT
ATTATGGGGTGGAGGGGGGTGGTATGGAGCAAGGGGCAAGTTGGGAAGACAACCTGTAGGGCCTGCGGGG
TCTATTGGGAACCAAGCTGGAGTGCAGTGGCACAATCTTGGCTCACTGCAATCTCCGCCTCCTGGGTTCA
AGCGATTCTCCTGCCTCAGGCTCCCGAGTTGTTGGGATTCCAGGCATGCATGACCAGGCTCAGCTAATTT
TTGTTTTTTTGGTAGAGACGGGGTTTCACCATATTGGCCAGGCTGGTCTCCAACTCCTAATCTCAGGTGA
TCTACCCACCTTGGCCTCCCAAATTGCTGGGATTACAGGCGTGAACCACTGCTCCCTTCCCTGTCCTTCT
GCCTCAGCGCTGTAAGTCTGCAGAAATTGATGATCTATTAAACAATAAAGATGTCCACTAAAATGGAAGT
TTTTCCTGTCATACTTTGTTAAGAAGGGTGAGAACAGAGTACCTACATTTTGAATGGAAGGATTGGAGCT
ACGGGGGTGGGGGTGGGGTGGGATTAGATAAATGCCTGCTCTTTACTGAAGGCTCTTTACTATTGCTTTA
TGATAATGTTTCATAGTTGGATATCATAATTTAAACAAGCAAAACCAAATTAAGGGCCAGCTCATTCCTC
CCACTCATGATCTATAGATCTATAGATCTCTCGTGGGATCATTGTTTTTCTCTTGATTCCCACTTTGTGG
TTCTAAGTACTGTGGTTTCCAAATGTGTCAGTTTCATAGCCTGAAGAACGAGATCAGCAGCCTCTGTTCC
ACATACACTTCATTCTCAGTATTGTTTTGCCAAGTTCTAATTCCATCAGAAAGCTTTTAATTAACTGAAT
AGCTAACATAACTTCGTATAGCATACATTATACGAAGTTATCACGCGTGCTAGCGCCACCATGGTGAGCA
AGGGCGAGGAGCTGTTCACCGGGGTGGTGCCCATCCTGGTCGAGCTGGACGGCGACGTAAACGGCCACAA
GTTCAGCGTGTCCGGCGAGGGCGAGGGCGATGCCACCTACGGCAAGCTGACCCTGAAGTTCATCTGCACC
ACCGGCAAGCTGCCCGTGCCCTGGCCCACCCTCGTGACCACCCTGACCTACGGCGTGCAGTGCTTCAGCC
GCTACCCCGACCACATGAAGCAGCACGACTTCTTCAAGTCCGCCATGCCCGAAGGCTACGTCCAGGAGCG
CACCATCTTCTTCAAGGACGACGGCAACTACAAGACCCGCGCCGAGGTGAAGTTCGAGGGCGACACCCTG
GTGAACCGCATCGAGCTGAAGGGCATCGACTTCAAGGAGGACGGCAACATCCTGGGGCACAAGCTGGAGT
ACAACTACAACAGCCACAACGTCTATATCATGGCCGACAAGCAGAAGAACGGCATCAAGGTGAACTTCAA
GATCCGCCACAACATCGAGGACGGCAGCGTGCAGCTCGCCGACCACTACCAGCAGAACACCCCCATCGGC
GACGGCCCCGTGCTGCTGCCCGACAACCACTACCTGAGCACCCAGTCCGCCCTGAGCAAAGACCCCAACG
AGAAGCGCGATCACATGGTCCTGCTGGAGTTCGTGACCGCCGCCGGGATCACTCTCGGCATGGACGAGCT
GTACAAGTAAACGCGTTACGTAAAGCTTGTCGATAATCAACCTCTGGATTACAAAATTTGTGAAAGATTG
ACTGGTATTCTTAACTATGTTGCTCCTTTTACGCTATGTGGATACGCTGCTTTAATGCCTTTGTATCATG
CTATTGCTTCCCGTATGGCTTTCATTTTCTCCTCCTTGTATAAATCCTGGTTGCTGTCTCTTTATGAGGA
GTTGTGGCCCGTTGTCAGGCAACGTGGCGTGGTGTGCACTGTGTTTGCTGACGCAACCCCCACTGGTTGG
GGCATTGCCACCACCTGTCAGCTCCTTTCCGGGACTTTCGCTTTCCCCCTCCCTATTGCCACGGCGGAAC
TCATCGCCGCCTGCCTTGCCCGCTGCTGGACAGGGGCTCGGCTGTTGGGCACTGACAATTCCGTGGTGTT
GTCGGGGAAATCATCGTCCTTTCCTTGGCTGCTCGCCTATGTTGCCACCTGGATTCTGCGCGGGACGTCC
TTCTGCTACGTCCCTTCGGCCCTCAATCCAGCGGACCTTCCTTCCCGCGGCCTGCTGCCGGCTCTGCGGC
CTCTTCCGCGTCTTCGCCTTCGCCCTCAGACGAGTCGGATCTCCCTTTGGGCCGCCTCCCCGCATCGACA
CCGAGCGCTGCTCGAGGCCTCGACTGTGCCTTCTAGTTGCCAGCCATCTGTTGTTTGCCCCTCCCCCGTG
CCTTCCTTGACCCTGGAAGGTGCCACTCCCACTGTCCTTTCCTAATAAAATGAGGAAATTGCATCGCATT
GTCTGAGTAGGTGTCATTCTATTCTGGGGGGTGGGGTGGGGCAGGACAGCAAGGGGGAGGATTGGGAAGA
CAATAGCAGGCATGCTGGGGACACGTGGGATCCTCTAGAGCCCCATCCTCACTGACTCCGTCCTGGAGTT
GGATGAGAGATAATGGCCTTACGTTGTGCCAGGGGAGGGTCGGGCTGGATTTAGCAAGATTTACCTTCTC
CAAAGAGCGGTGCTGCAGTGGCACAGCTGCCCACGGAGGTGGGGGGGTCACCGTCCCTGGAGGTGATGAA
GAACTGTGGGGATGTGGCACTGAGGGACATGGCCAGTGGGCACGGTGGGTGGGTTGGGGTTGGTCTTGGG
GATCTTGGAGGGCTTTTCCAGCCTTCATGATTTGACGATTGTATGAACATCTACATGGCAATTCTCCAGC
TGCCTGTCCCAGTCCTACTGACCCAGCTGTATCTCTCCAGGCAAGCTCTTCCACCCCTTCTGCTTGCATC
CAGACACCATCAAACATGCAGGCTCAGACACAGGGACCAGCAGTGTCTGTGGCCTTTTTGTGCTCCTCTC
CATGCTGGGTTTTAACTTGCTCTTTGTCCTTCTATCCTATCTTCTTATCCTTAAGGCTGTTCTGAACGCT
GTGACTTGGAGAGTGTCCCAGAGCCCTCAACACCTGCATGTCCCACGTCCATGCTGTCCTGCACTTCCTT
ATCCCCAAGATCTGCCTCTCCGTGATGCACTGAATTGGCAAACATGTGTCACCCCAGACCAACAATGTCA
CAGCAAACTCCCCCTTGATAGGACAAGGGGGAATGGCTTTACACTGAGACAGGGGAGGTTTGGGTTGGAT
ATGAGGAGGCAGTTTTTCCCCCAGAGGGTGGTGACGCACTGAACAGGTTGCCCAAGGAGGCTGTGGATGC
CCCATCCCTGCAGGCATTCAAGGCCAGGCTGGATGTGGCTCTGGGCAGCCTGGGCTGCTGGTTGATGACC
CTGCACATAGCAGGGGGTTGGATCTGGATGAGCACTGTGCTCCTTTGCAACCCAGGCCGTTCTATGATTC
TGTCATTCTAAATCTCTCTTTCAGCCTAAAGCTTTTTCCCCGTATCCCCCCAGGTGTCTGCAGGCTCAAA
GAGCAGCGAGAAGCGTTCAGAGGAAAGCGATCCCGTGCCACCTTCCCCGTGCCCGGGCTGTCCCCGCACG
CTGCCGGCTCGGGGATGCGGGGGGAGCGCCGGACCGGAGCGGAGCCCCGGGCGGCTCGCTGCTGCCCCCT
AGCGGGGGAGGGACGTAATTACATCCCTGGGGGCTTTGGGGGGGGGCTGTCCCTCTAGAGCCCCATCCTC
ACTGACTCCGTCCTGGAGTTGGATGAGAGATAATGGCCTTACGTTGTGCCAGGGGAGGGTCGGGCTGGAT
TTAGCAAGATTTACCTTCTCCAAAGAGCGGTGCTGCAGTGGCACAGCTGCCCACGGAGGTGGGGGGGTCA
CCGTCCCTGGAGGTGATGAAGAACTGTGGGGATGTGGCACTGAGGGACATGGCCAGTGGGCACGGTGGGT
GGGTTGGGGTTGGTCTTGGGGATCTTGGAGGGCTTTTCCAGCCTTCATGATTTGACGATTGTATGAACAT
CTACATGGCAATTCTCCAGCTGCCTGTCCCAGTCCTACTGACCCAGCTGTATCTCTCCAGGCAAGCTCTT
CCACCCCTTCTGCTTGCATCCAGACACCATCAAACATGCAGGCTCAGACACAGGGACCAGCAGTGTCTGT
GGCCTTTTTGTGCTCCTCTCCATGCTGGGTTTTAACTTGCTCTTTGTCCTTCTATCCTATCTTCTTATCC
TTAAGGCTGTTCTGAACGCTGTGACTTGGAGAGTGTCCCAGAGCCCTCAACACCTGCATGTCCCACGTCC
ATGCTGTCCTGCACTTCCTTATCCCCAAGATCTGCCTCTCCGTGATGCACTGAATTGGCAAACATGTGTC
ACCCCAGACCAACAATGTCACAGCAAACTCCCCCTTGATAGGACAAGGGGGAATGGCTTTACACTGAGAC
AGGGGAGGTTTGGGTTGGATATGAGGAGGCAGTTTTTCCCCCAGAGGGTGGTGACGCACTGAACAGGTTG
CCCAAGGAGGCTGTGGATGCCCCATCCCTGCAGGCATTCAAGGCCAGGCTGGATGTGGCTCTGGGCAGCC
TGGGCTGCTGGTTGATGACCCTGCACATAGCAGGGGGTTGGATCTGGATGAGCACTGTGCTCCTTTGCAA
CCCAGGCCGTTCTATGATTCTGTCATTCTAAATCTCTCTTTCAGCCTAAAGCTTTTTCCCCGTATCCCCC
CAGGTGTCTGCAGGCTCAAAGAGCAGCGAGAAGCGTTCAGAGGAAAGCGATCCCGTGCCACCTTCCCCGT
GCCCGGGCTGTCCCCGCACGCTGCCGGCTCGGGGATGCGGGGGGAGCGCCGGACCGGAGCGGAGCCCCGG
GCGGCTCGCTGCTGCCCCCTAGCGGGGGAGGGACGTAATTACATCCCTGGGGGCTTTGGGGGGGGGCTGT
CCCTCTAGAGTCGACGGCGCGCCCTGCAGGAATCTAGTTATTAATAGTAATCAATTACGGGGTCATTAGT
TCATAGCCCATATATGGAGTTCCGCGTTACATAACTTACGGTAAATGGCCCGCCTGGCTGACCGCCCAAC
GACCCCCGCCCATTGACGTCAATAATGACGTATGTTCCCATAGTAACGCCAATAGGGACTTTCCATTGAC
GTCAATGGGTGGAGTATTTACGGTAAACTGCCCACTTGGCAGTACATCAAGTGTATCATATGCCAAGTAC
GCCCCCTATTGACGTCAATGACGGTAAATGGCCCGCCTGGCATTATGCCCAGTACATGACCTTATGGGAC
TTTCCTACTTGGCAGTACATCTACGTATTAGTCATCGCTATTACCATGGTCGAGGTGAGCCCCACGTTCT
GCTTCACTCTCCCCATCTCCCCCCCCTCCCCACCCCCAATTTTGTATTTATTTATTTTTTAATTATTTTG
TGCAGCGATGGGGGCGGGGGGGGGGGGGGGGCGCGCGCCRGGSGGGGSGGGGSGGGGSGRGGGGSGGGGS
GGGGSGAGGCGGAGAGGTGCGGCGGCAGCCAATCAGAGCGGCGCGCTCCGAAAGTTTCCTTTTATGGCGA
GGCGGCGGCGGCGGCGGCCCTATAAAAAGCGAAGCGCGCGGCGGGCGGGAGTCGCTGCGCGCTGCCTTCG
CCCCGTGCCCCGCTCCGCCGCCGCCTCGCGCCGCCCGCCCCGGCTCTGACTGACCGCGTTACTCCCACAG
GTGAGCGGGCGGGACGGCCCTTCTCCTCCGGGCTGTAATTAGCGCTTGGTTTAATGACGGCTTGTTTCTT
TTCTGTGGCTGCGTGAAAGCCTTGAGGGGCTCCGGGAGGGCCCTTTGTGCGGGGGGAGCGGCTCGGGGGG
TGCGTGCGTGTGTGTGTGCGTGGGGAGCGCCGCGTGCGGCTCCGCGCTGCCCGGCGGCTGTGAGCGCTGC
GGGCGCGGCGCGGGGCTTTGTGCGCTCCGCAGTGTGCGCGAGGGGAGCGCGGCCGGGGGCGGTGCCCCGC
GGTGCGGGGGGGGCTGCGAGGGGAACAAAGGCTGCGTGCGGGGTGTGTGCGTGGGGGGGTGAGCAGGGGG
TGTGGGCGCGTCGGTCGGGCTGCAACCCCCCCTGCACCCCCCTCCCCGAGTTGCTGAGCACGGCCCGGCT
TCGGGTGCGGGGCTCCGTACGGGGCGTGGCGCGGGGCTCGCCGTGCCGGGCGGGGGGTGGCGGCAGGTGG
GGGTGCCGGGCGGGGCGGGGCCGCCTCGGGCCGGGGAGGGCTCGGGGGAGGGGCGCGGCGGCCCCCGGAG
CGCCGGCGGCTGTCGAGGCGCGGCGAGCCGCAGCCATTGCCTTTTATGGTAATCGTGCGAGAGGGCGCAG
GGACTTCCTTTGTCCCAAATCTGTGCGGAGCCGAAATCTGGGAGGCGCCGCCGCACCCCCTCTAGCGGGC
GCGGGGCGAAGCGGTGCGGCGCCGGCAGGAAGGAAATGGGCGGGGAGGGCCTTCGTGCGTCGCCGCGCCG
CCGTCCCCTTCTCCCTCTCCAGCCTCGGGGCTGTCCGCGGGGGGACGGCTGCCTTCGGGGGGGACGGGGC
AGGGCGGGGTTCGGCTTCTGGCGTGTGACCGGCGGCTCTAGAGCCTCTGCTAACCATGTTCATGCCTTCT
TCTTTTTCCTACAGCTCCTGGGCAACGTGCTGGTTATTGTGCTGTCTCATCATTTTGGCAAAGAATTGAT
TTGATACCGCGGGCCCCGCGTGGACGGTACCATAACTTCGTATAAAGTATCCTATACGAAGTTATCCATG
GCTAGCGGCAGCCTCGGAGTTTGAATAGATAGAATAAAATATCTTTATTTTCATTCCATCTGTGTGTTGG
TTTTTTGTGTGAGATCTACGGGTGGCATCCCTGTGACCCCTCCCCAGTGCCTCTCCTGGCCCTGGAAGTT
GCCACTCCAGTGCCCACCAGCCTTGTCCTAATAAAATTAAGTTGCATCATTTTGTCTGACTAGGTGTCCT
TCTATAATATTATGGGGTGGAGGGGGGTGGTATGGAGCAAGGGGCAAGTTGGGAAGACAACCTGTAGGGC
CTGCGGGGTCTATTGGGAACCAAGCTGGAGTGCAGTGGCACAATCTTGGCTCACTGCAATCTCCGCCTCC
TGGGTTCAAGCGATTCTCCTGCCTCAGGCTCCCGAGTTGTTGGGATTCCAGGCATGCATGACCAGGCTCA
GCTAATTTTTGTTTTTTTGGTAGAGACGGGGTTTCACCATATTGGCCAGGCTGGTCTCCAACTCCTAATC
TCAGGTGATCTACCCACCTTGGCCTCCCAAATTGCTGGGATTACAGGCGTGAACCACTGCTCCCTTCCCT
GTCCTTCTGCCTCAGCTAATTGAGTAGGGGGGAGGCTAACTGAAACACGGAAGGAGACAATACCGGAAGG
AACCCGCGCTATGACGGCAATAAAAAGACAGAATAAAACGCACGGGTGTTGGGTCGTTTGTTCATAAACG
CGGGGTTCGGTCCCAGGGCTGGCACTCTGTCGATACCCCACCGAGACCCCATTGGGGCCAATACGCCCGC
GTTTCTTCCTTTTCCCCACCCCACCCCCCAAGTTCGGGTGAAGGCCCAGGGCTCGCAGCCAACGTCGGGG
CGGCAGGCCGTGGAAGTTCCTATTCTCTAGAATAACTTCGTATAAAGTATCCTATACGAAGTTATACGCG
TCCATTTAATTCACCATGTCTAGACTGGACAAGAGCAAAGTCATAAACTCTGCTCTGGAATTACTCAATG
AAGTCGGTATCGAAGGCCTGACGACAAGGAAACTCGCTCAAAAGCTGGGAGTTGAGCAGCCTACCCTGTA
CTGGCACGTGAAGAACAAGCGGGCCCTGCTCGATGCCCTGGCAATCGAGATGCTGGACAGGCATCATACC
CACTTCTGCCCCCTGGAAGGCGAGTCATGGCAAGACTTTCTGCGGAACAACGCCAAGTCATTCCGCTGTG
CTCTCCTCTCACATCGCGACGGGGCTAAAGTGCATCTCGGCACCCGCCCAACAGAGAAACAGTACGAAAC
CCTGGAAAATCAGCTCGCGTTCCTGTGTCAGCAAGGCTTCTCCCTGGAGAACGCACTGTACGCTCTGTCC
GCCGTGGGCCACTTTACACTGGGCTGCGTATTGGAGGATCAGGAGCATCAAGTAGCAAAAGAGGAAAGAG
AGACACCTACCACCGATTCTATGCCCCCACTTCTGAGACAAGCAATTGAGCTGTTCGACCATCAGGGAGC
CGAACCTGCCTTCCTTTTCGGCCTGGAACTAATCATATGTGGCCTGGAGAAACAGCTAAAGTGCGAAAGC
GGCGGGCCGGCCGACGCCCTTGACGATTTTGACTTAGACATGCTCCCAGCCGATGCCCTTGACGACTTTG
ACCTTGATATGCTGCCTGCTGACGCTCTTGACGATTTTGACCTTGACATGCTCCCCGGGTAACTAAGTAA
GGATCAAATGGCGCGTTACGTAAAGCTTGTCGATAATCAACCTCTGGATTACAAAATTTGTGAAAGATTG
ACTGGTATTCTTAACTATGTTGCTCCTTTTACGCTATGTGGATACGCTGCTTTAATGCCTTTGTATCATG
CTATTGCTTCCCGTATGGCTTTCATTTTCTCCTCCTTGTATAAATCCTGGTTGCTGTCTCTTTATGAGGA
GTTGTGGCCCGTTGTCAGGCAACGTGGCGTGGTGTGCACTGTGTTTGCTGACGCAACCCCCACTGGTTGG
GGCATTGCCACCACCTGTCAGCTCCTTTCCGGGACTTTCGCTTTCCCCCTCCCTATTGCCACGGCGGAAC
TCATCGCCGCCTGCCTTGCCCGCTGCTGGACAGGGGCTCGGCTGTTGGGCACTGACAATTCCGTGGTGTT
GTCGGGGAAATCATCGTCCTTTCCTTGGCTGCTCGCCTATGTTGCCACCTGGATTCTGCGCGGGACGTCC
TTCTGCTACGTCCCTTCGGCCCTCAATCCAGCGGACCTTCCTTCCCGCGGCCTGCTGCCGGCTCTGCGGC
CTCTTCCGCGTCTTCGCCTTCGCCCTCAGACGAGTCGGATCTCCCTTTGGGCCGCCTCCCCGCATCGACA
CCGAGCGCTGCTCGAGGCCTCGACTGTGCCTTCTAGTTGCCAGCCATCTGTTGTTTGCCCCTCCCCCGTG
CCTTCCTTGACCCTGGAAGGTGCCACTCCCACTGTCCTTTCCTAATAAAATGAGGAAATTGCATCGCATT
GTCTGAGTAGGTGTCATTCTATTCTGGGGGGTGGGGTGGGGCAGGACAGCAAGGGGGAGGATTGGGAAGA
CAATAGCAGGCATGCTGGGGACACGTGGGATCCGGTGCCAGGGCGTGCCCTTGGGCTCCCCGGGCGCGTT
TGGGCGGCCGCATCGAATTCTACCGGGTAGGGGAGGCGCTTTTCCCAAGGCAGTCTGGAGCATGCGCTTT
AGCAGCCCCGCTGGGCACTTGGCGCTACACAAGTGGCCTCTGGCCTCGCACACATTCCACATCCACCGGT
AGGCGCCAACCGGCTCCGTTCTTTGGTGGCCCCTTCGCGCCACCTTCTACTCCTCCCCTAGTCAGGAAGT
TCCCCCCCGCCCCGCAGCTCGCGTCGTGCAGGACGTGACAAATGGAAGTAGCACGTCTCACTAGTCTCGT
GCAGATGGACAGCACCGCTGAGCAATGGAAGCGGGTAGGCCTTTGGGGCAGCGGCCAATAGCAGCTTTGC
TCCTTCGCTTTCTGGGCTCAGAGGCTGGGAAGGGGTGGGTCCGGGGGCGGGCTCAGGGGCGGGCTCAGGG
GCGGGGCGGGCGCCCGAAGGTCCTCCGGAGGCCCGGCATTCTGCACGCTTCAAAAGCGCACGTCTGCCGC
GCTGTTCTCCTCTTCCTCATCTCCGGGCCTTTCGACCTGCAATCGCCGCTAGCCGCCACCATGAAAAAGC
CTGAACTCACCGCGACGTCTGTCGAGAAGTTTCTGATCGAAAAGTTCGACAGCGTCTCCGACCTGATGCA
GCTCTCGGAGGGCGAAGAATCTCGTGCTTTCAGCTTCGATGTAGGAGGGCGTGGATATGTCCTGCGGGTA
AATAGCTGCGCCGATGGTTTCTACAAAGATCGTTATGTTTATCGGCACTTTGCATCGGCCGCGCTCCCGA
TTCCGGAAGTGCTTGACATTGGGGAATTCAGCGAGAGCCTGACCTATTGCATCTCCCGCCGTGCACAGGG
TGTCACGTTGCAAGACCTGCCTGAAACCGAACTGCCCGCTGTTCTGCAGCCGGTCGCGGAGGCCATGGAT
GCGATCGCTGCGGCCGATCTTAGCCAGACGAGCGGGTTCGGCCCATTCGGACCGCAAGGAATCGGTCAAT
ACACTACATGGCGTGATTTCATATGCGCGATTGCTGATCCCCATGTGTATCACTGGCAAACTGTGATGGA
CGACACCGTCAGTGTAAGTGCTAGCCCCTAGGCCTGAATCGAAGTTCCTATTCTTCAAAAGGTATAGGAA
CTTCGAGCTCGTCGACTGCAGAGGCCTGCATGCAAGCTTGGCGTAATCATGGTCATAGCTGTTTCCTGTG
TGAAATTGTTATCCGCTCACAATTCCACACAACATACGAGCCGGAAGCATAAAGTGTAAAGCCTGGGGTG
CCTAATGAGTGAGCTAACTCACATTAATTGCGTTGCGCTCACTGCCCGCTTTCCAGTCGGGAAACCTGTC
GTGCCAGCTGCATTAATGAATCGGCCAACGCGCGGGGAGAGGCGGTTTGCGTATTGGGCGCTCTTCCGCT
TCCTCGCTCACTGACTCGCTGCGCTCGGTCGTTCGGCTGCGGCGAGCGGTATCAGCTCACTCAAAGGCGG
TAATACGGTTATCCACAGAATCAGGGGATAACGCAGGAAAGAACATGTGAGCAAAAGGCCAGCAAAAGGC
CAGGAACCGTAAAAAGGCCGCGTTGCTGGCGTTTTTCCATAGGCTCCGCCCCCCTGACGAGCATCACAAA
AATCGACGCTCAAGTCAGAGGTGGCGAAACCCGACAGGACTATAAAGATACCAGGCGTTTCCCCCTGGAA
GCTCCCTCGTGCGCTCTCCTGTTCCGACCCTGCCGCTTACCGGATACCTGTCCGCCTTTCTCCCTTCGGG
AAGCGTGGCGCTTTCTCATAGCTCACGCTGTAGGTATCTCAGTTCGGTGTAGGTCGTTCGCTCCAAGCTG
GGCTGTGTGCACGAACCCCCCGTTCAGCCCGACCGCTGCGCCTTATCCGGTAACTATCGTCTTGAGTCCA
ACCCGGTAAGACACGACTTATCGCCACTGGCAGCAGCCACTGGTAACAGGATTAGCAGAGCGAGGTATGT
AGGCGGTGCTACAGAGTTCTTGAAGTGGTGGCCTAACTACGGCTACACTAGAAGAACAGTATTTGGTATC
TGCGCTCTGCTGAAGCCAGTTACCTTCGGAAAAAGAGTTGGTAGCTCTTGATCCGGCAAACAAACCACCG
CTGGTAGCGGTGGTTTTTTTGTTTGCAAGCAGCAGATTACGCGCAGAAAAAAAGGATCTCAAGAAGATCC
TTTGATCTTTTCTACGGGGTCTGACGCTCAGTGGAACGAAAACTCACGTTAAGGGATTTTGGTCATGAGA
TTATCAAAAAGGATCTTCACCTAGATCCTTTTAAATTAAAAATGAAGTTTTAAATCAATCTAAAGTATAT
ATGAGTAAACTTGGTCTGACAGTTACCAATGCTTAATCAGTGAGGCACCTATCTCAGCGATCTGTCTATT
TCGTTCATCCATAGTTGCCTGACTCCCCGTCGTGTAGATAACTACGATACGGGAGGGCTTACCATCTGGC
CCCAGTGCTGCAATGATACCGCGAGACCCACGCTCACCGGCTCCAGATTTATCAGCAATAAACCAGCCAG
CCGGAAGGGCCGAGCGCAGAAGTGGTCCTGCAACTTTATCCGCCTCCATCCAGTCTATTAATTGTTGCCG
GGAAGCTAGAGTAAGTAGTTCGCCAGTTAATAGTTTGCGCAACGTTGTTGCCATTGCTACAGGCATCGTG
GTGTCACGCTCGTCGTTTGGTATGGCTTCATTCAGCTCCGGTTCCCAACGATCAAGGCGAGTTACATGAT
CCCCCATGTTGTGCAAAAAAGCGGTTAGCTCCTTCGGTCCTCCGATCGTTGTCAGAAGTAAGTTGGCCGC
AGTGTTATCACTCATGGTTATGGCAGCACTGCATAATTCTCTTACTGTCATGCCATCCGTAAGATGCTTT
TCTGTGACTGGTGAGTACTCAACCAAGTCATTCTGAGAATAGTGTATGCGGCGACCGAGTTGCTCTTGCC
CGGCGTCAATACGGGATAATACCGCGCCACATAGCAGAACTTTAAAAGTGCTCATCATTGGAAAACGTTC
TTCGGGGCGAAAACTCTCAAGGATCTTACCGCTGTTGAGATCCAGTTCGATGTAACCCACTCGTGCACCC
AACTGATCTTCAGCATCTTTTACTTTCACCAGCGTTTCTGGGTGAGCAAAAACAGGAAGGCAAAATGCCG
CAAAAAAGGGAATAAGGGCGACACGGAAATGTTGAATACTCATACTCTTCCTTTTTCAATATTATTGAAG
CATTTATCAGGGTTATTGTCTCATGAGCGGATACATATTTGAATGTATTTAGAAAAATAAACAAATAGGG
GTTCCGCGCACATTTCCCCGAAAAGTGCCACCTGACGTCTAAGAAACCATTATTATCATGACATTAACCT
ATAAAAATAGGCGTATCACGAGG
Features (pLannotate 1.2.2; 43 found; start..end, strand, type, name):
     10..45      +  CDS            rop (fragment): Rop protein, which maintains plasmids at low copy number; rop
    147..246     +  misc_feature   bom (fragment): basis of mobility region from pBR322
    252..409     -  CDS            lacZα (fragment): LacZα fragment of β-galactosidase; lacZ fragment
   1045..1173    +  CDS            OR51A4 (fragment): O51A4_HUMAN - Experimental evidence at transcript level: Swiss-Prot protein existence level 2. Odorant receptor. From Homo sapiens (Human).
   2271..2399    +  CDS            OR51A4 (fragment): O51A4_HUMAN - Experimental evidence at transcript level: Swiss-Prot protein existence level 2. Odorant receptor. From Homo sapiens (Human).
   2985..3066    -  polyA_signal   SV40 poly(A) signal: SV40 polyadenylation signal
   3080..3350    +  protein_bind   tetracycline response element: contains seven copies of the tetracycline operator tetO tetracycline repressor TetR
   3361..3378    +  misc_feature   MCS (fragment): pUC18/19 multiple cloning site
   3383..3421    +  promoter       minimal CMV promoter: human cytomegalovirus (CMV) immediate early promoter
   3515..3540    +  misc_feature   MCS (fragment): pUC18/19 multiple cloning site
   3555..3588    +  protein_bind   loxP: Cre-mediated recombination occurs in the 8-bp core sequence (GCATACAT). Cre recombinase
   3665..3713    +  polyA_signal   poly(A) signal: synthetic polyadenylation signal
   3722..4198    +  polyA_signal   hGH poly(A) signal: human growth hormone polyadenylation signal
   4210..4671    +  polyA_signal   PGK poly(A) signal: mouse phosphoglycerate kinase 1 polyadenylation signal
   4698..4731    +  protein_bind   loxP: Cre-mediated recombination occurs in the 8-bp core sequence (GCATACAT). Cre recombinase
   4751..5470    +  CDS            EGFP: the original enhanced GFP (Yang et al., 1996) mammalian codon-optimized
   5495..6083    +  misc_feature   WPRE: woodchuck hepatitis virus posttranscriptional regulatory element
   6114..6321    +  polyA_signal   bGH poly(A) signal: bovine growth hormone polyadenylation signal
   6880..7008    +  CDS            OR51A4 (fragment): O51A4_HUMAN - Experimental evidence at transcript level: Swiss-Prot protein existence level 2. Odorant receptor. From Homo sapiens (Human).
   8090..8218    +  CDS            OR51A4 (fragment): O51A4_HUMAN - Experimental evidence at transcript level: Swiss-Prot protein existence level 2. Odorant receptor. From Homo sapiens (Human).
   8845..9148    +  enhancer       CMV enhancer: human cytomegalovirus immediate early enhancer
   9150..9427    +  promoter       chicken β-actin promoter: No description available
   9428..10444   +  intron         chimeric intron: chimera between introns from chicken β-actin and rabbit β-globin
  10532..10565   -  protein_bind   lox2272: Cre-mediated recombination occurs in the 8-bp core sequence (GGATACTT). lox2272 sites are compatible with each other, but incompatible with loxP or loxN sites (Lee and Saito, 1988). Cre recombinase
  10603..10651   +  polyA_signal   poly(A) signal: synthetic polyadenylation signal
  10660..11136   +  polyA_signal   hGH poly(A) signal: human growth hormone polyadenylation signal
  11215..11263   +  polyA_signal   HSV TK poly(A) signal: herpes simplex virus thymidine kinase polyadenylation signal (Cole and Stacy, 1985)
  11423..11442   +  protein_bind   FRT (minimal) (fragment): supports FLP-mediated excision but not integration (Turan and Bode, 2011) FLP recombinase from the Saccharomyces cerevisiae 2μ plasmid
  11442..11475   -  protein_bind   lox2272: Cre-mediated recombination occurs in the 8-bp core sequence (GGATACTT). lox2272 sites are compatible with each other, but incompatible with loxP or loxN sites (Lee and Saito, 1988). Cre recombinase
  11496..12193   +  CDS            rtTA3 (fragment): reverse tetracycline transactivator 3 activates expression from Tet-responsive promoters in the presence of doxycycline
  12123..12233   +  CDS            VP48: 3 tandem repeats of the minimal activation domain of herpes simplex virus VP16 (Cheng et al., 2013)
  12285..12873   +  misc_feature   WPRE: woodchuck hepatitis virus posttranscriptional regulatory element
  12904..13111   +  polyA_signal   bGH poly(A) signal: bovine growth hormone polyadenylation signal
  13125..13158   +  protein_bind   attB: minimal attB site for the φC31 integrase (Groth et al., 2000) phage φC31 integrase
  13185..13684   +  promoter       PGK promoter: mouse phosphoglycerate kinase 1 promoter
  13711..14224   +  CDS            HygR (fragment): aminoglycoside phosphotransferase from E. coli; aph(4)-Ia; confers resistance to hygromycin
  14354..14376   -  protein_bind   lac operator (fragment): The lac repressor binds to the lac operator to inhibit transcription in E. coli. This inhibition can be relieved by adding lactose or isopropyl-β-D-thiogalactopyranoside (IPTG). lac repressor encoded by lacI
  14380..14410   -  promoter       lac promoter: promoter for the E. coli lac operon
  14425..14446   -  protein_bind   CAP binding site: CAP binding activates transcription in the presence of cAMP. E. coli catabolite activator protein
  14459..14551   -  CDS            lacI (fragment): lac repressor; lacI; The lac repressor binds to the lac operator to inhibit transcription in E. coli. This inhibition can be relieved by adding lactose or isopropyl-β-D-thiogalactopyranoside (IPTG).
  14734..15322   -  rep_origin     ori: high-copy-number ColE1/pMB1/pBR322/pUC origin of replication
  15493..16353   -  CDS            AmpR: β-lactamase; bla; confers resistance to ampicillin, carbenicillin, and related antibiotics
  16354..16458   -  promoter       AmpR promoter: bla
