>Addgene plasmid #114427 | Ai140 (TIT2L-GFP-ICL-tTA2) targeting vector Sequencing Result | analyzer sequence | sequence record 227315
TCGCGCGTTTCGGTGATGACGGTGAAAACCTCTGACACATGCAGCTCCCGGAGACGGTCACAGCTTGTCT
GTAAGCGGATGCCGGGAGCAGACAAGCCCGTCAGGGCGCGTCAGCGGGTGTTGGCGGGTGTCGGGGCTGG
CTTAACTATGCGGCATCAGAGCAGATTGTACTGAGAGTGCACCATATGCGGTGTGAAATACCGCACAGAT
GCGTAAGGAGAAAATACCGCATCAGGCGCCATTCGCCATTCAGGCTGCGCAACTGTTGGGAAGGGCGATC
GGTGCGGGCCTCTTCGCTATTACGCCAGCTGGCGAAAGGGGGATGTGCTGCAAGGCGATTAAGTTGGGTA
ACGCCAGGGTTTTCCCAGTCACGACGTTGTAAAACGACGGCCAGTGAATTCGAGCTCGGTACCGAAGTTC
CTATTCTTCAAATAGTATAGGAACTTCTTTCGGCCGGCCAATCGATTGGATCCGTTTAATTCGAGCTCGC
TAGAGCCCCATCCTCACTGACTCCGTCCTGGAGTTGGATGAGAGATAATGGCCTTACGTTGTGCCAGGGG
AGGGTCGGGCTGGATTTAGCAAGATTTACCTTCTCCAAAGAGCGGTGCTGCAGTGGCACAGCTGCCCACG
GAGGTGGGGGGGTCACCGTCCCTGGAGGTGATGAAGAACTGTGGGGATGTGGCACTGAGGGACATGGCCA
GTGGGCACGGTGGGTGGGTTGGGGTTGGTCTTGGGGATCTTGGAGGGCTTTTCCAGCCTTCATGATTTGA
CGATTGTATGAACATCTACATGGCAATTCTCCAGCTGCCTGTCCCAGTCCTACTGACCCAGCTGTATCTC
TCCAGGCAAGCTCTTCCACCCCTTCTGCTTGCATCCAGACACCATCAAACATGCAGGCTCAGACACAGGG
ACCAGCAGTGTCTGTGGCCTTTTTGTGCTCCTCTCCATGCTGGGTTTTAACTTGCTCTTTGTCCTTCTAT
CCTATCTTCTTATCCTTAAGGCTGTTCTGAACGCTGTGACTTGGAGAGTGTCCCAGAGCCCTCAACACCT
GCATGTCCCACGTCCATGCTGTCCTGCACTTCCTTATCCCCAAGATCTGCCTCTCCGTGATGCACTGAAT
TGGCAAACATGTGTCACCCCAGACCAACAATGTCACAGCAAACTCCCCCTTGATAGGACAAGGGGGAATG
GCTTTACACTGAGACAGGGGAGGTTTGGGTTGGATATGAGGAGGCAGTTTTTCCCCCAGAGGGTGGTGAC
GCACTGAACAGGTTGCCCAAGGAGGCTGTGGATGCCCCATCCCTGCAGGCATTCAAGGCCAGGCTGGATG
TGGCTCTGGGCAGCCTGGGCTGCTGGTTGATGACCCTGCACATAGCAGGGGGTTGGATCTGGATGAGCAC
TGTGCTCCTTTGCAACCCAGGCCGTTCTATGATTCTGTCATTCTAAATCTCTCTTTCAGCCTAAAGCTTT
TTCCCCGTATCCCCCCAGGTGTCTGCAGGCTCAAAGAGCAGCGAGAAGCGTTCAGAGGAAAGCGATCCCG
TGCCACCTTCCCCGTGCCCGGGCTGTCCCCGCACGCTGCCGGCTCGGGGATGCGGGGGGAGCGCCGGACC
GGAGCGGAGCCCCGGGCGGCTCGCTGCTGCCCCCTAGCGGGGGAGGGACGTAATTACATCCCTGGGGGCT
TTGGGGGGGGGCTGTCCCTCTAGCGAGCTCGGTACCCAGAGCCCCATCCTCACTGACTCCGTCCTGGAGT
TGGATGAGAGATAATGGCCTTACGTTGTGCCAGGGGAGGGTCGGGCTGGATTTAGCAAGATTTACCTTCT
CCAAAGAGCGGTGCTGCAGTGGCACAGCTGCCCACGGAGGTGGGGGGGTCACCGTCCCTGGAGGTGATGA
AGAACTGTGGGGATGTGGCACTGAGGGACATGGCCAGTGGGCACGGTGGGTGGGTTGGGGTTGGTCTTGG
GGATCTTGGAGGGCTTTTCCAGCCTTCATGATTTGACGATTGTATGAACATCTACATGGCAATTCTCCAG
CTGCCTGTCCCAGTCCTACTGACCCAGCTGTATCTCTCCAGGCAAGCTCTTCCACCCCTTCTGCTTGCAT
CCAGACACCATCAAACATGCAGGCTCAGACACAGGGACCAGCAGTGTCTGTGGCCTTTTTGTGCTCCTCT
CCATGCTGGGTTTTAACTTGCTCTTTGTCCTTCTATCCTATCTTCTTATCCTTAAGGCTGTTCTGAACGC
TGTGACTTGGAGAGTGTCCCAGAGCCCTCAACACCTGCATGTCCCACGTCCATGCTGTCCTGCACTTCCT
TATCCCCAAGATCTGCCTCTCCGTGATGCACTGAATTGGCAAACATGTGTCACCCCAGACCAACAATGTC
ACAGCAAACTCCCCCTTGATAGGACAAGGGGGAATGGCTTTACACTGAGACAGGGGAGGTTTGGGTTGGA
TATGAGGAGGCAGTTTTTCCCCCAGAGGGTGGTGACGCACTGAACAGGTTGCCCAAGGAGGCTGTGGATG
CCCCATCCCTGCAGGCATTCAAGGCCAGGCTGGATGTGGCTCTGGGCAGCCTGGGCTGCTGGTTGATGAC
CCTGCACATAGCAGGGGGTTGGATCTGGATGAGCACTGTGCTCCTTTGCAACCCAGGCCGTTCTATGATT
CTGTCATTCTAAATCTCTCTTTCAGCCTAAAGCTTTTTCCCCGTATCCCCCCAGGTGTCTGCAGGCTCAA
AGAGCAGCGAGAAGCGTTCAGAGGAAAGCGATCCCGTGCCACCTTCCCCGTGCCCGGGCTGTCCCCGCAC
GCTGCCGGCTCGGGGATGCGGGGGGAGCGCCGGACCGGAGCGGAGCCCCGGGCGGCTCGCTGCTGCCCCC
TAGCGGGGGAGGGACGTAATTACATCCCTGGGGGCTTTGGGGGGGGGCTGTCCCTCTAGGGGTACCCGGG
GATCCACCGGTATCGATTCGGCCGGCCGACGTCGGCAGTGAAAAAAATGCTTTATTTGTGAAATTTGTGA
TGCTATTGCTTTATTTGTAACCATTATAAGCTGCAATAAACAAGTTTCGAGTTTACCACTCCCTATCAGT
GATAGAGAAAAGTGAAAGTCGAGTTTACCACTCCCTATCAGTGATAGAGAAAAGTGAAAGTCGAGTTTAC
CACTCCCTATCAGTGATAGAGAAAAGTGAAAGTCGAGTTTACCACTCCCTATCAGTGATAGAGAAAAGTG
AAAGTCGAGTTTACCACTCCCTATCAGTGATAGAGAAAAGTGAAAGTCGAGTTTACCACTCCCTATCAGT
GATAGAGAAAAGTGAAAGTCGAGTTTACCACTCCCTATCAGTGATAGAGAAAAGTGAAAGTCGAGCTCGG
TACCCGGGTCGAGGTAGGCGTGTACGGTGGGAGGCCTATATAAGCAGAGCTCGTTTAGTGAACCGTCAGA
TCGCCTGGAGACGCCATCCACGCTGTTTTGACCTCCATAGAAGACACCGGGACCGATCCAGCCTCCGCGG
CCCCGAATTCGAGCTCGGTACCCGGGGATCAAATTCAATTAAATATAACTTCGTATAGCATACATTATAC
GAAGTTATTCGCGATGAATAAATGAAAGCTTGCAGATCCCCTCAGCACCATGGCTAGCGGCAGCCTCGGA
GTTTGAATAGATAGAATAAAATATCTTTATTTTCATTCCATCTGTGTGTTGGTTTTTTGTGTGAGATCTA
CGGGTGGCATCCCTGTGACCCCTCCCCAGTGCCTCTCCTGGCCCTGGAAGTTGCCACTCCAGTGCCCACC
AGCCTTGTCCTAATAAAATTAAGTTGCATCATTTTGTCTGACTAGGTGTCCTTCTATAATATTATGGGGT
GGAGGGGGGTGGTATGGAGCAAGGGGCAAGTTGGGAAGACAACCTGTAGGGCCTGCGGGGTCTATTGGGA
ACCAAGCTGGAGTGCAGTGGCACAATCTTGGCTCACTGCAATCTCCGCCTCCTGGGTTCAAGCGATTCTC
CTGCCTCAGGCTCCCGAGTTGTTGGGATTCCAGGCATGCATGACCAGGCTCAGCTAATTTTTGTTTTTTT
GGTAGAGACGGGGTTTCACCATATTGGCCAGGCTGGTCTCCAACTCCTAATCTCAGGTGATCTACCCACC
TTGGCCTCCCAAATTGCTGGGATTACAGGCGTGAACCACTGCTCCCTTCCCTGTCCTTCTGCCTCAGCGC
TGTAAGTCTGCAGAAATTGATGATCTATTAAACAATAAAGATGTCCACTAAAATGGAAGTTTTTCCTGTC
ATACTTTGTTAAGAAGGGTGAGAACAGAGTACCTACATTTTGAATGGAAGGATTGGAGCTACGGGGGTGG
GGGTGGGGTGGGATTAGATAAATGCCTGCTCTTTACTGAAGGCTCTTTACTATTGCTTTATGATAATGTT
TCATAGTTGGATATCATAATTTAAACAAGCAAAACCAAATTAAGGGCCAGCTCATTCCTCCCACTCATGA
TCTATAGATCTATAGATCTCTCGTGGGATCATTGTTTTTCTCTTGATTCCCACTTTGTGGTTCTAAGTAC
TGTGGTTTCCAAATGTGTCAGTTTCATAGCCTGAAGAACGAGATCAGCAGCCTCTGTTCCACATACACTT
CATTCTCAGTATTGTTTTGCCAAGTTCTAATTCCATCAGAAAGCTTTTAATTAACTGAATAGCTAACATA
ACTTCGTATAGCATACATTATACGAAGTTATCACGCGTGCTAGCGCCACCATGGTGAGCAAGGGCGAGGA
GCTGTTCACCGGGGTGGTGCCCATCCTGGTCGAGCTGGACGGCGACGTAAACGGCCACAAGTTCAGCGTG
TCCGGCGAGGGCGAGGGCGATGCCACCTACGGCAAGCTGACCCTGAAGTTCATCTGCACCACCGGCAAGC
TGCCCGTGCCCTGGCCCACCCTCGTGACCACCCTGACCTACGGCGTGCAGTGCTTCAGCCGCTACCCCGA
CCACATGAAGCAGCACGACTTCTTCAAGTCCGCCATGCCCGAAGGCTACGTCCAGGAGCGCACCATCTTC
TTCAAGGACGACGGCAACTACAAGACCCGCGCCGAGGTGAAGTTCGAGGGCGACACCCTGGTGAACCGCA
TCGAGCTGAAGGGCATCGACTTCAAGGAGGACGGCAACATCCTGGGGCACAAGCTGGAGTACAACTACAA
CAGCCACAACGTCTATATCATGGCCGACAAGCAGAAGAACGGCATCAAGGTGAACTTCAAGATCCGCCAC
AACATCGAGGACGGCAGCGTGCAGCTCGCCGACCACTACCAGCAGAACACCCCCATCGGCGACGGCCCCG
TGCTGCTGCCCGACAACCACTACCTGAGCACCCAGTCCGCCCTGAGCAAAGACCCCAACGAGAAGCGCGA
TCACATGGTCCTGCTGGAGTTCGTGACCGCCGCCGGGATCACTCTCGGCATGGACGAGCTGTACAAGTAA
ACGCGTTACGTAAAGCTTGTCGATAATCAACCTCTGGATTACAAAATTTGTGAAAGATTGACTGGTATTC
TTAACTATGTTGCTCCTTTTACGCTATGTGGATACGCTGCTTTAATGCCTTTGTATCATGCTATTGCTTC
CCGTATGGCTTTCATTTTCTCCTCCTTGTATAAATCCTGGTTGCTGTCTCTTTATGAGGAGTTGTGGCCC
GTTGTCAGGCAACGTGGCGTGGTGTGCACTGTGTTTGCTGACGCAACCCCCACTGGTTGGGGCATTGCCA
CCACCTGTCAGCTCCTTTCCGGGACTTTCGCTTTCCCCCTCCCTATTGCCACGGCGGAACTCATCGCCGC
CTGCCTTGCCCGCTGCTGGACAGGGGCTCGGCTGTTGGGCACTGACAATTCCGTGGTGTTGTCGGGGAAA
TCATCGTCCTTTCCTTGGCTGCTCGCCTATGTTGCCACCTGGATTCTGCGCGGGACGTCCTTCTGCTACG
TCCCTTCGGCCCTCAATCCAGCGGACCTTCCTTCCCGCGGCCTGCTGCCGGCTCTGCGGCCTCTTCCGCG
TCTTCGCCTTCGCCCTCAGACGAGTCGGATCTCCCTTTGGGCCGCCTCCCCGCATCGACACCGAGCGCTG
CTCGAGGCCTCGACTGTGCCTTCTAGTTGCCAGCCATCTGTTGTTTGCCCCTCCCCCGTGCCTTCCTTGA
CCCTGGAAGGTGCCACTCCCACTGTCCTTTCCTAATAAAATGAGGAAATTGCATCGCATTGTCTGAGTAG
GTGTCATTCTATTCTGGGGGGTGGGGTGGGGCAGGACAGCAAGGGGGAGGATTGGGAAGACAATAGCAGG
CATGCTGGGGACACGTGGGATCCTCTAGAGCCCCATCCTCACTGACTCCGTCCTGGAGTTGGATGAGAGA
TAATGGCCTTACGTTGTGCCAGGGGAGGGTCGGGCTGGATTTAGCAAGATTTACCTTCTCCAAAGAGCGG
TGCTGCAGTGGCACAGCTGCCCACGGAGGTGGGGGGGTCACCGTCCCTGGAGGTGATGAAGAACTGTGGG
GATGTGGCACTGAGGGACATGGCCAGTGGGCACGGTGGGTGGGTTGGGGTTGGTCTTGGGGATCTTGGAG
GGCTTTTCCAGCCTTCATGATTTGACGATTGTATGAACATCTACATGGCAATTCTCCAGCTGCCTGTCCC
AGTCCTACTGACCCAGCTGTATCTCTCCAGGCAAGCTCTTCCACCCCTTCTGCTTGCATCCAGACACCAT
CAAACATGCAGGCTCAGACACAGGGACCAGCAGTGTCTGTGGCCTTTTTGTGCTCCTCTCCATGCTGGGT
TTTAACTTGCTCTTTGTCCTTCTATCCTATCTTCTTATCCTTAAGGCTGTTCTGAACGCTGTGACTTGGA
GAGTGTCCCAGAGCCCTCAACACCTGCATGTCCCACGTCCATGCTGTCCTGCACTTCCTTATCCCCAAGA
TCTGCCTCTCCGTGATGCACTGAATTGGCAAACATGTGTCACCCCAGACCAACAATGTCACAGCAAACTC
CCCCTTGATAGGACAAGGGGGAATGGCTTTACACTGAGACAGGGGAGGTTTGGGTTGGATATGAGGAGGC
AGTTTTTCCCCCAGAGGGTGGTGACGCACTGAACAGGTTGCCCAAGGAGGCTGTGGATGCCCCATCCCTG
CAGGCATTCAAGGCCAGGCTGGATGTGGCTCTGGGCAGCCTGGGCTGCTGGTTGATGACCCTGCACATAG
CAGGGGGTTGGATCTGGATGAGCACTGTGCTCCTTTGCAACCCAGGCCGTTCTATGATTCTGTCATTCTA
AATCTCTCTTTCAGCCTAAAGCTTTTTCCCCGTATCCCCCCAGGTGTCTGCAGGCTCAAAGAGCAGCGAG
AAGCGTTCAGAGGAAAGCGATCCCGTGCCACCTTCCCCGTGCCCGGGCTGTCCCCGCACGCTGCCGGCTC
GGGGATGCGGGGGGAGCGCCGGACCGGAGCGGAGCCCCGGGCGGCTCGCTGCTGCCCCCTAGCGGGGGAG
GGACGTAATTACATCCCTGGGGGCTTTGGGGGGGGGCTGTCCCTCTAGAGCCCCATCCTCACTGACTCCG
TCCTGGAGTTGGATGAGAGATAATGGCCTTACGTTGTGCCAGGGGAGGGTCGGGCTGGATTTAGCAAGAT
TTACCTTCTCCAAAGAGCGGTGCTGCAGTGGCACAGCTGCCCACGGAGGTGGGGGGGTCACCGTCCCTGG
AGGTGATGAAGAACTGTGGGGATGTGGCACTGAGGGACATGGCCAGTGGGCACGGTGGGTGGGTTGGGGT
TGGTCTTGGGGATCTTGGAGGGCTTTTCCAGCCTTCATGATTTGACGATTGTATGAACATCTACATGGCA
ATTCTCCAGCTGCCTGTCCCAGTCCTACTGACCCAGCTGTATCTCTCCAGGCAAGCTCTTCCACCCCTTC
TGCTTGCATCCAGACACCATCAAACATGCAGGCTCAGACACAGGGACCAGCAGTGTCTGTGGCCTTTTTG
TGCTCCTCTCCATGCTGGGTTTTAACTTGCTCTTTGTCCTTCTATCCTATCTTCTTATCCTTAAGGCTGT
TCTGAACGCTGTGACTTGGAGAGTGTCCCAGAGCCCTCAACACCTGCATGTCCCACGTCCATGCTGTCCT
GCACTTCCTTATCCCCAAGATCTGCCTCTCCGTGATGCACTGAATTGGCAAACATGTGTCACCCCAGACC
AACAATGTCACAGCAAACTCCCCCTTGATAGGACAAGGGGGAATGGCTTTACACTGAGACAGGGGAGGTT
TGGGTTGGATATGAGGAGGCAGTTTTTCCCCCAGAGGGTGGTGACGCACTGAACAGGTTGCCCAAGGAGG
CTGTGGATGCCCCATCCCTGCAGGCATTCAAGGCCAGGCTGGATGTGGCTCTGGGCAGCCTGGGCTGCTG
GTTGATGACCCTGCACATAGCAGGGGGTTGGATCTGGATGAGCACTGTGCTCCTTTGCAACCCAGGCCGT
TCTATGATTCTGTCATTCTAAATCTCTCTTTCAGCCTAAAGCTTTTTCCCCGTATCCCCCCAGGTGTCTG
CAGGCTCAAAGAGCAGCGAGAAGCGTTCAGAGGAAAGCGATCCCGTGCCACCTTCCCCGTGCCCGGGCTG
TCCCCGCACGCTGCCGGCTCGGGGATGCGGGGGGAGCGCCGGACCGGAGCGGAGCCCCGGGCGGCTCGCT
GCTGCCCCCTAGCGGGGGAGGGACGTAATTACATCCCTGGGGGCTTTGGGGGGGGGCTGTCCCTCTAGAG
TCGACGGCGCGCCCTGCAGGAATCTAGTTATTAATAGTAATCAATTACGGGGTCATTAGTTCATAGCCCA
TATATGGAGTTCCGCGTTACATAACTTACGGTAAATGGCCCGCCTGGCTGACCGCCCAACGACCCCCGCC
CATTGACGTCAATAATGACGTATGTTCCCATAGTAACGCCAATAGGGACTTTCCATTGACGTCAATGGGT
GGAGTATTTACGGTAAACTGCCCACTTGGCAGTACATCAAGTGTATCATATGCCAAGTACGCCCCCTATT
GACGTCAATGACGGTAAATGGCCCGCCTGGCATTATGCCCAGTACATGACCTTATGGGACTTTCCTACTT
GGCAGTACATCTACGTATTAGTCATCGCTATTACCATGGTCGAGGTGAGCCCCACGTTCTGCTTCACTCT
CCCCATCTCCCCCCCCTCCCCACCCCCAATTTTGTATTTATTTATTTTTTAATTATTTTGTGCAGCGATG
GGGGCGGGGGGGGGGGGGGGGCGCGCGCCRGGSGGGGSGGGGSGGGGSGRGGGGSGGGGSGGGGSGAGGC
GGAGAGGTGCGGCGGCAGCCAATCAGAGCGGCGCGCTCCGAAAGTTTCCTTTTATGGCGAGGCGGCGGCG
GCGGCGGCCCTATAAAAAGCGAAGCGCGCGGCGGGCGGGAGTCGCTGCGCGCTGCCTTCGCCCCGTGCCC
CGCTCCGCCGCCGCCTCGCGCCGCCCGCCCCGGCTCTGACTGACCGCGTTACTCCCACAGGTGAGCGGGC
GGGACGGCCCTTCTCCTCCGGGCTGTAATTAGCGCTTGGTTTAATGACGGCTTGTTTCTTTTCTGTGGCT
GCGTGAAAGCCTTGAGGGGCTCCGGGAGGGCCCTTTGTGCGGGGGGAGCGGCTCGGGGGGTGCGTGCGTG
TGTGTGTGCGTGGGGAGCGCCGCGTGCGGCTCCGCGCTGCCCGGCGGCTGTGAGCGCTGCGGGCGCGGCG
CGGGGCTTTGTGCGCTCCGCAGTGTGCGCGAGGGGAGCGCGGCCGGGGGCGGTGCCCCGCGGTGCGGGGG
GGGCTGCGAGGGGAACAAAGGCTGCGTGCGGGGTGTGTGCGTGGGGGGGTGAGCAGGGGGTGTGGGCGCG
TCGGTCGGGCTGCAACCCCCCCTGCACCCCCCTCCCCGAGTTGCTGAGCACGGCCCGGCTTCGGGTGCGG
GGCTCCGTACGGGGCGTGGCGCGGGGCTCGCCGTGCCGGGCGGGGGGTGGCGGCAGGTGGGGGTGCCGGG
CGGGGCGGGGCCGCCTCGGGCCGGGGAGGGCTCGGGGGAGGGGCGCGGCGGCCCCCGGAGCGCCGGCGGC
TGTCGAGGCGCGGCGAGCCGCAGCCATTGCCTTTTATGGTAATCGTGCGAGAGGGCGCAGGGACTTCCTT
TGTCCCAAATCTGTGCGGAGCCGAAATCTGGGAGGCGCCGCCGCACCCCCTCTAGCGGGCGCGGGGCGAA
GCGGTGCGGCGCCGGCAGGAAGGAAATGGGCGGGGAGGGCCTTCGTGCGTCGCCGCGCCGCCGTCCCCTT
CTCCCTCTCCAGCCTCGGGGCTGTCCGCGGGGGGACGGCTGCCTTCGGGGGGGACGGGGCAGGGCGGGGT
TCGGCTTCTGGCGTGTGACCGGCGGCTCTAGAGCCTCTGCTAACCATGTTCATGCCTTCTTCTTTTTCCT
ACAGCTCCTGGGCAACGTGCTGGTTATTGTGCTGTCTCATCATTTTGGCAAAGAATTGATTTGATACCGC
GGGCCCCGCGTGGACGGTACCATAACTTCGTATAAAGTATCCTATACGAAGTTATCCATGGCTAGCGGCA
GCCTCGGAGTTTGAATAGATAGAATAAAATATCTTTATTTTCATTCCATCTGTGTGTTGGTTTTTTGTGT
GAGATCTACGGGTGGCATCCCTGTGACCCCTCCCCAGTGCCTCTCCTGGCCCTGGAAGTTGCCACTCCAG
TGCCCACCAGCCTTGTCCTAATAAAATTAAGTTGCATCATTTTGTCTGACTAGGTGTCCTTCTATAATAT
TATGGGGTGGAGGGGGGTGGTATGGAGCAAGGGGCAAGTTGGGAAGACAACCTGTAGGGCCTGCGGGGTC
TATTGGGAACCAAGCTGGAGTGCAGTGGCACAATCTTGGCTCACTGCAATCTCCGCCTCCTGGGTTCAAG
CGATTCTCCTGCCTCAGGCTCCCGAGTTGTTGGGATTCCAGGCATGCATGACCAGGCTCAGCTAATTTTT
GTTTTTTTGGTAGAGACGGGGTTTCACCATATTGGCCAGGCTGGTCTCCAACTCCTAATCTCAGGTGATC
TACCCACCTTGGCCTCCCAAATTGCTGGGATTACAGGCGTGAACCACTGCTCCCTTCCCTGTCCTTCTGC
CTCAGCTAATTGAGTAGGGGGGAGGCTAACTGAAACACGGAAGGAGACAATACCGGAAGGAACCCGCGCT
ATGACGGCAATAAAAAGACAGAATAAAACGCACGGGTGTTGGGTCGTTTGTTCATAAACGCGGGGTTCGG
TCCCAGGGCTGGCACTCTGTCGATACCCCACCGAGACCCCATTGGGGCCAATACGCCCGCGTTTCTTCCT
TTTCCCCACCCCACCCCCCAAGTTCGGGTGAAGGCCCAGGGCTCGCAGCCAACGTCGGGGCGGCAGGCCG
TGGAAGTTCCTATTCTCTAGAATAACTTCGTATAAAGTATCCTATACGAAGTTATACGCGTCCATTTAAT
TCACCATGTCTAGACTGGACAAGAGCAAAGTCATAAACTCTGCTCTGGAATTACTCAATGAAGTCGGTAT
CGAAGGCCTGACGACAAGGAAACTCGCTCAAAAGCTGGGAGTTGAGCAGCCTACCCTGTACTGGCACGTG
AAGAACAAGCGGGCCCTGCTCGATGCCCTGGCAATCGAGATGCTGGACAGGCATCATACCCACTTCTGCC
CCCTGGAAGGCGAGTCATGGCAAGACTTTCTGCGGAACAACGCCAAGTCATTCCGCTGTGCTCTCCTCTC
ACATCGCGACGGGGCTAAAGTGCATCTCGGCACCCGCCCAACAGAGAAACAGTACGAAACCCTGGAAAAT
CAGCTCGCGTTCCTGTGTCAGCAAGGCTTCTCCCTGGAGAACGCACTGTACGCTCTGTCCGCCGTGGGCC
ACTTTACACTGGGCTGCGTATTGGAGGATCAGGAGCATCAAGTAGCAAAAGAGGAAAGAGAGACACCTAC
CACCGATTCTATGCCCCCACTTCTGAGACAAGCAATTGAGCTGTTCGACCATCAGGGAGCCGAACCTGCC
TTCCTTTTCGGCCTGGAACTAATCATATGTGGCCTGGAGAAACAGCTAAAGTGCGAAAGCGGCGGGCCGG
CCGACGCCCTTGACGATTTTGACTTAGACATGCTCCCAGCCGATGCCCTTGACGACTTTGACCTTGATAT
GCTGCCTGCTGACGCTCTTGACGATTTTGACCTTGACATGCTCCCCGGGTAACTAAGTAAGGATCAAATG
GCGCGTTACGTAAAGCTTGTCGATAATCAACCTCTGGATTACAAAATTTGTGAAAGATTGACTGGTATTC
TTAACTATGTTGCTCCTTTTACGCTATGTGGATACGCTGCTTTAATGCCTTTGTATCATGCTATTGCTTC
CCGTATGGCTTTCATTTTCTCCTCCTTGTATAAATCCTGGTTGCTGTCTCTTTATGAGGAGTTGTGGCCC
GTTGTCAGGCAACGTGGCGTGGTGTGCACTGTGTTTGCTGACGCAACCCCCACTGGTTGGGGCATTGCCA
CCACCTGTCAGCTCCTTTCCGGGACTTTCGCTTTCCCCCTCCCTATTGCCACGGCGGAACTCATCGCCGC
CTGCCTTGCCCGCTGCTGGACAGGGGCTCGGCTGTTGGGCACTGACAATTCCGTGGTGTTGTCGGGGAAA
TCATCGTCCTTTCCTTGGCTGCTCGCCTATGTTGCCACCTGGATTCTGCGCGGGACGTCCTTCTGCTACG
TCCCTTCGGCCCTCAATCCAGCGGACCTTCCTTCCCGCGGCCTGCTGCCGGCTCTGCGGCCTCTTCCGCG
TCTTCGCCTTCGCCCTCAGACGAGTCGGATCTCCCTTTGGGCCGCCTCCCCGCATCGACACCGAGCGCTG
CTCGAGGCCTCGACTGTGCCTTCTAGTTGCCAGCCATCTGTTGTTTGCCCCTCCCCCGTGCCTTCCTTGA
CCCTGGAAGGTGCCACTCCCACTGTCCTTTCCTAATAAAATGAGGAAATTGCATCGCATTGTCTGAGTAG
GTGTCATTCTATTCTGGGGGGTGGGGTGGGGCAGGACAGCAAGGGGGAGGATTGGGAAGACAATAGCAGG
CATGCTGGGGACACGTGGGATCCGGTGCCAGGGCGTGCCCTTGGGCTCCCCGGGCGCGTTTGGGCGGCCG
CATCGAATTCTACCGGGTAGGGGAGGCGCTTTTCCCAAGGCAGTCTGGAGCATGCGCTTTAGCAGCCCCG
CTGGGCACTTGGCGCTACACAAGTGGCCTCTGGCCTCGCACACATTCCACATCCACCGGTAGGCGCCAAC
CGGCTCCGTTCTTTGGTGGCCCCTTCGCGCCACCTTCTACTCCTCCCCTAGTCAGGAAGTTCCCCCCCGC
CCCGCAGCTCGCGTCGTGCAGGACGTGACAAATGGAAGTAGCACGTCTCACTAGTCTCGTGCAGATGGAC
AGCACCGCTGAGCAATGGAAGCGGGTAGGCCTTTGGGGCAGCGGCCAATAGCAGCTTTGCTCCTTCGCTT
TCTGGGCTCAGAGGCTGGGAAGGGGTGGGTCCGGGGGCGGGCTCAGGGGCGGGCTCAGGGGCGGGGCGGG
CGCCCGAAGGTCCTCCGGAGGCCCGGCATTCTGCACGCTTCAAAAGCGCACGTCTGCCGCGCTGTTCTCC
TCTTCCTCATCTCCGGGCCTTTCGACCTGCAATCGCCGCTAGCCGCCACCATGAAAAAGCCTGAACTCAC
CGCGACGTCTGTCGAGAAGTTTCTGATCGAAAAGTTCGACAGCGTCTCCGACCTGATGCAGCTCTCGGAG
GGCGAAGAATCTCGTGCTTTCAGCTTCGATGTAGGAGGGCGTGGATATGTCCTGCGGGTAAATAGCTGCG
CCGATGGTTTCTACAAAGATCGTTATGTTTATCGGCACTTTGCATCGGCCGCGCTCCCGATTCCGGAAGT
GCTTGACATTGGGGAATTCAGCGAGAGCCTGACCTATTGCATCTCCCGCCGTGCACAGGGTGTCACGTTG
CAAGACCTGCCTGAAACCGAACTGCCCGCTGTTCTGCAGCCGGTCGCGGAGGCCATGGATGCGATCGCTG
CGGCCGATCTTAGCCAGACGAGCGGGTTCGGCCCATTCGGACCGCAAGGAATCGGTCAATACACTACATG
GCGTGATTTCATATGCGCGATTGCTGATCCCCATGTGTATCACTGGCAAACTGTGATGGACGACACCGTC
AGTGTAAGTGCTAGCCCCTAGGCCTGAATCGAAGTTCCTATTCTTCAAAAGGTATAGGAACTTCGAGCTC
GTCGACTGCAGAGGCCTGCATGCAAGCTTGGCGTAATCATGGTCATAGCTGTTTCCTGTGTGAAATTGTT
ATCCGCTCACAATTCCACACAACATACGAGCCGGAAGCATAAAGTGTAAAGCCTGGGGTGCCTAATGAGT
GAGCTAACTCACATTAATTGCGTTGCGCTCACTGCCCGCTTTCCAGTCGGGAAACCTGTCGTGCCAGCTG
CATTAATGAATCGGCCAACGCGCGGGGAGAGGCGGTTTGCGTATTGGGCGCTCTTCCGCTTCCTCGCTCA
CTGACTCGCTGCGCTCGGTCGTTCGGCTGCGGCGAGCGGTATCAGCTCACTCAAAGGCGGTAATACGGTT
ATCCACAGAATCAGGGGATAACGCAGGAAAGAACATGTGAGCAAAAGGCCAGCAAAAGGCCAGGAACCGT
AAAAAGGCCGCGTTGCTGGCGTTTTTCCATAGGCTCCGCCCCCCTGACGAGCATCACAAAAATCGACGCT
CAAGTCAGAGGTGGCGAAACCCGACAGGACTATAAAGATACCAGGCGTTTCCCCCTGGAAGCTCCCTCGT
GCGCTCTCCTGTTCCGACCCTGCCGCTTACCGGATACCTGTCCGCCTTTCTCCCTTCGGGAAGCGTGGCG
CTTTCTCATAGCTCACGCTGTAGGTATCTCAGTTCGGTGTAGGTCGTTCGCTCCAAGCTGGGCTGTGTGC
ACGAACCCCCCGTTCAGCCCGACCGCTGCGCCTTATCCGGTAACTATCGTCTTGAGTCCAACCCGGTAAG
ACACGACTTATCGCCACTGGCAGCAGCCACTGGTAACAGGATTAGCAGAGCGAGGTATGTAGGCGGTGCT
ACAGAGTTCTTGAAGTGGTGGCCTAACTACGGCTACACTAGAAGAACAGTATTTGGTATCTGCGCTCTGC
TGAAGCCAGTTACCTTCGGAAAAAGAGTTGGTAGCTCTTGATCCGGCAAACAAACCACCGCTGGTAGCGG
TGGTTTTTTTGTTTGCAAGCAGCAGATTACGCGCAGAAAAAAAGGATCTCAAGAAGATCCTTTGATCTTT
TCTACGGGGTCTGACGCTCAGTGGAACGAAAACTCACGTTAAGGGATTTTGGTCATGAGATTATCAAAAA
GGATCTTCACCTAGATCCTTTTAAATTAAAAATGAAGTTTTAAATCAATCTAAAGTATATATGAGTAAAC
TTGGTCTGACAGTTACCAATGCTTAATCAGTGAGGCACCTATCTCAGCGATCTGTCTATTTCGTTCATCC
ATAGTTGCCTGACTCCCCGTCGTGTAGATAACTACGATACGGGAGGGCTTACCATCTGGCCCCAGTGCTG
CAATGATACCGCGAGACCCACGCTCACCGGCTCCAGATTTATCAGCAATAAACCAGCCAGCCGGAAGGGC
CGAGCGCAGAAGTGGTCCTGCAACTTTATCCGCCTCCATCCAGTCTATTAATTGTTGCCGGGAAGCTAGA
GTAAGTAGTTCGCCAGTTAATAGTTTGCGCAACGTTGTTGCCATTGCTACAGGCATCGTGGTGTCACGCT
CGTCGTTTGGTATGGCTTCATTCAGCTCCGGTTCCCAACGATCAAGGCGAGTTACATGATCCCCCATGTT
GTGCAAAAAAGCGGTTAGCTCCTTCGGTCCTCCGATCGTTGTCAGAAGTAAGTTGGCCGCAGTGTTATCA
CTCATGGTTATGGCAGCACTGCATAATTCTCTTACTGTCATGCCATCCGTAAGATGCTTTTCTGTGACTG
GTGAGTACTCAACCAAGTCATTCTGAGAATAGTGTATGCGGCGACCGAGTTGCTCTTGCCCGGCGTCAAT
ACGGGATAATACCGCGCCACATAGCAGAACTTTAAAAGTGCTCATCATTGGAAAACGTTCTTCGGGGCGA
AAACTCTCAAGGATCTTACCGCTGTTGAGATCCAGTTCGATGTAACCCACTCGTGCACCCAACTGATCTT
CAGCATCTTTTACTTTCACCAGCGTTTCTGGGTGAGCAAAAACAGGAAGGCAAAATGCCGCAAAAAAGGG
AATAAGGGCGACACGGAAATGTTGAATACTCATACTCTTCCTTTTTCAATATTATTGAAGCATTTATCAG
GGTTATTGTCTCATGAGCGGATACATATTTGAATGTATTTAGAAAAATAAACAAATAGGGGTTCCGCGCA
CATTTCCCCGAAAAGTGCCACCTGACGTCTAAGAAACCATTATTATCATGACATTAACCTATAAAAATAG
GCGTATCACGAGGCCCTTTCGTC
Features (pLannotate 1.2.2; 43 found; start..end, strand, type, name):
    137..236     +  misc_feature   bom (fragment): basis of mobility region from pBR322
    242..399     -  CDS            lacZα (fragment): LacZα fragment of β-galactosidase; lacZ fragment
   1035..1163    +  CDS            OR51A4 (fragment): O51A4_HUMAN - Experimental evidence at transcript level: Swiss-Prot protein existence level 2. Odorant receptor. From Homo sapiens (Human).
   2261..2389    +  CDS            OR51A4 (fragment): O51A4_HUMAN - Experimental evidence at transcript level: Swiss-Prot protein existence level 2. Odorant receptor. From Homo sapiens (Human).
   2975..3056    -  polyA_signal   SV40 poly(A) signal: SV40 polyadenylation signal
   3070..3340    +  protein_bind   tetracycline response element: contains seven copies of the tetracycline operator tetO tetracycline repressor TetR
   3351..3368    +  misc_feature   MCS (fragment): pUC18/19 multiple cloning site
   3373..3411    +  promoter       minimal CMV promoter: human cytomegalovirus (CMV) immediate early promoter
   3505..3530    +  misc_feature   MCS (fragment): pUC18/19 multiple cloning site
   3545..3578    +  protein_bind   loxP: Cre-mediated recombination occurs in the 8-bp core sequence (GCATACAT). Cre recombinase
   3655..3703    +  polyA_signal   poly(A) signal: synthetic polyadenylation signal
   3712..4188    +  polyA_signal   hGH poly(A) signal: human growth hormone polyadenylation signal
   4200..4661    +  polyA_signal   PGK poly(A) signal: mouse phosphoglycerate kinase 1 polyadenylation signal
   4688..4721    +  protein_bind   loxP: Cre-mediated recombination occurs in the 8-bp core sequence (GCATACAT). Cre recombinase
   4741..5460    +  CDS            EGFP: the original enhanced GFP (Yang et al., 1996) mammalian codon-optimized
   5485..6073    +  misc_feature   WPRE: woodchuck hepatitis virus posttranscriptional regulatory element
   6104..6311    +  polyA_signal   bGH poly(A) signal: bovine growth hormone polyadenylation signal
   6870..6998    +  CDS            OR51A4 (fragment): O51A4_HUMAN - Experimental evidence at transcript level: Swiss-Prot protein existence level 2. Odorant receptor. From Homo sapiens (Human).
   8080..8208    +  CDS            OR51A4 (fragment): O51A4_HUMAN - Experimental evidence at transcript level: Swiss-Prot protein existence level 2. Odorant receptor. From Homo sapiens (Human).
   8835..9138    +  enhancer       CMV enhancer: human cytomegalovirus immediate early enhancer
   9140..9417    +  promoter       chicken β-actin promoter: No description available
   9418..10434   +  intron         chimeric intron: chimera between introns from chicken β-actin and rabbit β-globin
  10522..10555   -  protein_bind   lox2272: Cre-mediated recombination occurs in the 8-bp core sequence (GGATACTT). lox2272 sites are compatible with each other, but incompatible with loxP or loxN sites (Lee and Saito, 1988). Cre recombinase
  10593..10641   +  polyA_signal   poly(A) signal: synthetic polyadenylation signal
  10650..11126   +  polyA_signal   hGH poly(A) signal: human growth hormone polyadenylation signal
  11205..11253   +  polyA_signal   HSV TK poly(A) signal: herpes simplex virus thymidine kinase polyadenylation signal (Cole and Stacy, 1985)
  11413..11432   +  protein_bind   FRT (minimal) (fragment): supports FLP-mediated excision but not integration (Turan and Bode, 2011) FLP recombinase from the Saccharomyces cerevisiae 2μ plasmid
  11432..11465   -  protein_bind   lox2272: Cre-mediated recombination occurs in the 8-bp core sequence (GGATACTT). lox2272 sites are compatible with each other, but incompatible with loxP or loxN sites (Lee and Saito, 1988). Cre recombinase
  11486..12183   +  CDS            rtTA3 (fragment): reverse tetracycline transactivator 3 activates expression from Tet-responsive promoters in the presence of doxycycline
  12113..12223   +  CDS            VP48: 3 tandem repeats of the minimal activation domain of herpes simplex virus VP16 (Cheng et al., 2013)
  12275..12863   +  misc_feature   WPRE: woodchuck hepatitis virus posttranscriptional regulatory element
  12894..13101   +  polyA_signal   bGH poly(A) signal: bovine growth hormone polyadenylation signal
  13115..13148   +  protein_bind   attB: minimal attB site for the φC31 integrase (Groth et al., 2000) phage φC31 integrase
  13175..13674   +  promoter       PGK promoter: mouse phosphoglycerate kinase 1 promoter
  13701..14214   +  CDS            HygR (fragment): aminoglycoside phosphotransferase from E. coli; aph(4)-Ia; confers resistance to hygromycin
  14344..14366   -  protein_bind   lac operator (fragment): The lac repressor binds to the lac operator to inhibit transcription in E. coli. This inhibition can be relieved by adding lactose or isopropyl-β-D-thiogalactopyranoside (IPTG). lac repressor encoded by lacI
  14370..14400   -  promoter       lac promoter: promoter for the E. coli lac operon
  14415..14436   -  protein_bind   CAP binding site: CAP binding activates transcription in the presence of cAMP. E. coli catabolite activator protein
  14449..14541   -  CDS            lacI (fragment): lac repressor; lacI; The lac repressor binds to the lac operator to inhibit transcription in E. coli. This inhibition can be relieved by adding lactose or isopropyl-β-D-thiogalactopyranoside (IPTG).
  14724..15312   -  rep_origin     ori: high-copy-number ColE1/pMB1/pBR322/pUC origin of replication
  15483..16343   -  CDS            AmpR: β-lactamase; bla; confers resistance to ampicillin, carbenicillin, and related antibiotics
  16344..16448   -  promoter       AmpR promoter: bla
  16543..35      +  CDS            rop (fragment) (across the origin): Rop protein, which maintains plasmids at low copy number; rop
