[The description below was written by a language model from this plasmid's Addgene catalogue record, the feature table of its GenBank file and pLannotate feature annotations shown in this document.]
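Description:
Ai140 (TIT2L-GFP-ICL-tTA2) targeting vector is a 16.5 kb mouse gene-targeting plasmid built on the TIGRE2.0 targeting backbone and designed to place two linked, Cre-dependent expression units into the mouse TIGRE locus. It is propagated in E. coli through a high-copy ColE1/pUC-type origin with ampicillin resistance.

The first unit consists of a tetracycline response element (seven tetO copies) joined to a minimal CMV promoter, followed by a loxP-flanked stop cassette made of synthetic, hGH and PGK polyadenylation signals, then a Kozak-initiated EGFP coding sequence with WPRE and a bGH poly(A) signal. The second unit uses the CAG promoter (CMV enhancer, chicken beta-actin promoter, chimeric intron) upstream of a lox2272-flanked stop cassette (synthetic, hGH and HSV TK poly(A) signals), then tTA2 (annotated as tTA-Advanced), again with WPRE and bGH poly(A). Because loxP and lox2272 are incompatible with each other, Cre excises each stop independently. CAG then drives tTA2, which binds the TRE and activates EGFP in the absence of tetracycline or doxycycline, giving amplified reporter expression restricted to Cre-expressing cells.

Downstream lie a phiC31 attB site and a PGK promoter followed by what one annotation identifies as a partial hygromycin resistance coding sequence, an arrangement suggestive of selection that depends on integration at the locus, although the record does not describe the targeting mechanism. Unannotated stretches flank the two units, with repeated spurious odorant-receptor matches; their identity is not stated. The two feature tables differ slightly in length and coordinates but agree on content. The construct was used to generate a Cre-dependent GFP reporter mouse line for brain cell-type labeling.
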