Addgene plasmid #114427: Ai140 (TIT2L-GFP-ICL-tTA2) targeting vector
Purpose: Target a Cre-dependent GFP and a tTA2 expression cassette into the mouse TIGRE locus
Depositing lab: Hongkui Zeng. Depositing organization: Allen Institute. Publication: A Suite of Transgenic Driver and Reporter Mouse Lines with Enhanced Brain-Cell-Type Targeting and Functionality. Daigle TL, Madisen L, Hage TA, Valley MT, Knoblich U, Larsen RS, Takeno MM, Huang L, Gu H, Larsen R, Mills M, Bosma-Moody A, Siverts LA, Walker M, Graybuck LT, Yao Z, Fong O, Nguyen TN, Garren E, Lenz GH, Chavarha M, Pendergraft J, Harrington J, Hirokawa KE, Harris JA, Nicovich PR, McGraw MJ, Ollerenshaw DR, Smith KA, Baker CA, Ting JT, Sunkin SM, Lecoq J, Lin MZ, Boyden ES, Murphy GJ, da Costa NM, Waters J, Li L, Tasic B, Zeng H. Cell. 2018 Jul 12;174(2):465-480.e22. doi: 10.1016/j.cell.2018.06.035. PubMed 30007418.
Backbone
  Vector backbone: TIGRE2.0 targeting vector
  Backbone size w/o insert (bp): 15069
  Total vector size (bp): 16536
  Vector type: Mammalian Expression, Mouse Targeting, Cre/Lox
Growth in bacteria
  Bacterial resistance: Ampicillin, 100 μg/mL
  Growth temperature: 30°C
  Growth strain: NEB Stable
  Copy number: Unknown
Gene/Insert
  Gene/Insert name: GFP, tTA2 (alt names: EGFP; tTA2)
  Insert size (bp): 720
  Promoter: PGK, CAG
  Cloning method: Restriction Enzyme; 5′ cloning site Mlul (not destroyed); 3′ cloning site Mlul (not destroyed)
  Sequencing primers: 5′ CTAATTCCATCAGAAAGCTT; 3′ GCGTTTCTTCCTTTTCCCCAC
Resource information
  A portion of this plasmid was derived from a plasmid made by: Clontech
Terms and licenses: Academic/Nonprofit Terms; Industry Terms: Not Available to Industry
How to cite: Ai140 (TIT2L-GFP-ICL-tTA2) targeting vector was a gift from Hongkui Zeng (Addgene plasmid # 114427 ; http://n2t.net/addgene:114427 ; RRID:Addgene_114427)
